Addgene plasmid #29752: pAd/CMV/DAX1-IRES-nEGFP
Depositing lab: Edward McCabe. Depositing organization: University of California, Los Angeles (UCLA).
Backbone
  Vector backbone: pAd/CMV/V5-DEST
  Backbone manufacturer: Invitrogen
  Backbone size w/o insert (bp): 36686
  Vector type: Mammalian Expression
Growth in bacteria
  Bacterial resistance: Ampicillin, 100 μg/mL
  Growth temperature: 37°C
  Growth strain: DH5alpha
  Copy number: Unknown
Gene/Insert
  Gene/Insert name: dosage-sensitive sex reversal, adrenal hypoplasia critical region, on chromosome X, gene 1 (alt names: DAX1; NR0B1)
  Species: H. sapiens (human)
  Insert size (bp): 2840
  Mutation: No mutations; Reporter is nuclear localized EGFP; DAX1 and nEGFP is separated with an IRES
  GenBank ID: BC011564
  Entrez Gene: NR0B1 (a.k.a. AHC, AHCH, AHX, DAX-1, DAX1, DSS, GTD, HHG, NROB1, SRXY2)
  Tag / fusion protein: IRES; Nuclear localization sequence; EGFP (C terminal on insert)
  Cloning method: Gateway Cloning; 5′ cloning site attB1 (not destroyed); 3′ cloning site attB2 (not destroyed)
  Sequencing primers: 5′ attB1; 3′ V5
Resource information
  A portion of this plasmid was derived from a plasmid made by: Thermo Scientific/OpenBiosystems
Terms and licenses: Academic/Nonprofit Terms; Industry Terms: Not Available to Industry
Depositor comments: Please note that Addgene distributes this plasmid in DH5a, but the depositing lab maintained the plasmid in OmniMAX 2 T1R (Invitrogen catalogue #C8540-03)
How to cite: pAd/CMV/DAX1-IRES-nEGFP was a gift from Edward McCabe (Addgene plasmid # 29752 ; http://n2t.net/addgene:29752 ; RRID:Addgene_29752)
