[The description below was written by a language model from this plasmid's Addgene catalogue record and pLannotate feature annotations shown in this document.]
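Description:
pAd/CMV/DAX1-IRES-nEGFP is a roughly 37 kb adenoviral expression plasmid built on the Invitrogen pAd/CMV/V5-DEST Gateway destination backbone, catalogued as a mammalian expression vector. It carries most of a human adenovirus serotype 5 genome: the annotated features include both Ad5 inverted terminal repeats, the Ψ packaging signal, the viral DNA polymerase, preterminal protein and DNA-binding protein, VA RNAs, the late structural genes (hexon, penton base, fiber, protease and others), some remaining E3 reading frames and E4 reading frames. No E1 genes are annotated, and the expression cassette lies just downstream of the left ITR and Ψ, consistent with an E1-replaced vector that would need a complementing cell line to produce virus. The bacterial portion lies between the two ITRs and comprises a high-copy ColE1/pUC-type origin and an ampicillin resistance gene with its own promoter, plus small residual tetracycline-resistance and bom fragments.

The payload is a bicistronic cassette driven by the CMV immediate early enhancer and promoter, with a T7 promoter also present upstream. Flanked by intact attB1 and attB2 sites from the Gateway recombination, it contains the unmutated human NR0B1 (DAX1) coding sequence, an orphan nuclear receptor that represses other nuclear receptors. This is followed by an EMCV IRES that allows separate translation of EGFP preceded by three copies of the SV40 nuclear localization signal. Cells expressing DAX1 are therefore marked by nuclear green fluorescence without DAX1 itself being fused to the reporter. A V5 tag from the backbone sits beyond attB2 and precedes the HSV TK polyadenylation signal; the record does not indicate that it is fused to either protein. The construct is suited to DAX1 overexpression in mammalian cells, by transfection or adenoviral transduction.
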