Features (pLannotate 1.2.2; 50 found; start..end, strand, type, name):
      1..380     +  enhancer       CMV enhancer: human cytomegalovirus immediate early enhancer
    381..584     +  promoter       CMV promoter: human cytomegalovirus (CMV) immediate early promoter
    580..613     +  LTR            5' LTR (truncated) (fragment): truncated 5' long terminal repeat (LTR) from HIV-1
    629..647     +  promoter       T7 promoter: promoter for bacteriophage T7 RNA polymerase
    677..701     +  protein_bind   attB1: mutant version of attB; recombination site for the Gateway® BP reaction BP Clonase™
    710..2119    +  CDS            NR0B1: NR0B1_HUMAN - Also known as AHC, DAX1. Experimental evidence at protein level: Swiss-Prot protein existence level 1. Orphan nuclear receptor. Component of a cascade required for the development of the hypothalamic-pituitary-adrenal-gonadal axis. Acts as a coregulatory protein that inhibits the transcriptional activity of other nuclear receptors through heterodimeric interactions. May also have a role in the development of the embryo and in the maintenance of embryonic stem cell pluripotency (By similarity). From Homo sapiens (Human).
   2130..2718    +  misc_feature   IRES2: internal ribosome entry site (IRES) of the encephalomyocarditis virus (EMCV)
   2734..2754    +  CDS            SV40 NLS: nuclear localization signal of SV40 (simian virus 40) large T antigen
   2758..2778    +  CDS            SV40 NLS: nuclear localization signal of SV40 (simian virus 40) large T antigen
   2782..2802    +  CDS            SV40 NLS: nuclear localization signal of SV40 (simian virus 40) large T antigen
   2812..3531    +  CDS            EGFP: the original enhanced GFP (Yang et al., 1996) mammalian codon-optimized
   3533..3557    -  protein_bind   attB2: mutant version of attB; recombination site for the Gateway® BP reaction BP Clonase™
   3583..3624    +  CDS            V5 tag: epitope tag from simian virus 5
   3708..3756    +  polyA_signal   HSV TK poly(A) signal: herpes simplex virus thymidine kinase polyadenylation signal (Cole and Stacy, 1985)
   4038..4457    +  CDS            IX: CAP9_ADE05 - Experimental evidence at protein level: Swiss-Prot protein existence level 1. Structural component of the virion that acts as a cement protein on the capsid exterior and forms triskelion structures consisting of three molecules that stabilize three hexon trimers at the center of each icosahedral facet and fixes the peripentonal hexons. Dispensable for assembly. During virus entry, recruits the anterograde motor kinesin-1 to the capsid docked at the nuclear pore complex thereby subjecting the docked capsid to a pulling force. The resulting tension leads to capsid disruption, disper
   4544..5773    -  CDS            IVa2 (fragment): PKG1_ADEM1 - Protein inferred from homology: Swiss-Prot protein existence level 3. Component of the packaging machinery which encapsidates the viral DNA into preformed capsids and transcriptional activator of the viral major late promoter (MLP). Binds, along with packaging proteins 2 and 3, to the specific packaging sequence on the left end of viral genomic DNA and displays ATPase activity thereby providing the power stroke of the packaging machinery. The activity of packaging protein IVa2 is stimulated by protein 33K which acts as a terminase. May be the protein that pumps DNA into the capsid
   5629..8796    -  CDS            POL: DPOL_ADE05 - Experimental evidence at protein level: Swiss-Prot protein existence level 1. Eukaryotic-type DNA polymerase involved in viral genomic replication. DNA synthesis is protein primed, and acts in a strand displacement replication. Assembles in complex with viral pTP, DBP, host NFIA and host POU2F1/OCT1 on viral origin of replication. The polymerase covalently transfers dCMP onto pTP, thereby initiating complementary strand synthesis. From Human adenovirus C serotype 5 (HAdV-5) (Human adenovirus 5).
   9015..11018   -  CDS            PTP: TERM_ADE05 - Experimental evidence at protein level: Swiss-Prot protein existence level 1. Protein covalently bound to the viral DNA that acts as a primer for viral genomic replication by DNA strand displacement. Assembles on the viral origin of replication in an initiation complex with viral polymerase, DBP, host NFIA and host POU2F1/OCT1. During initiation, the polymerase covalently couples the first dCTP with Ser- 580 of pTP. The terminal protein stimulates the template activity over 20 fold compared to protein-free templates. Neo-synthesized viral genomes are linked to two preterminal prot
  11049..11205   +  ncRNA          VA: Accession: RF00102 - VA RNA
  11304..11461   +  ncRNA          VA: Accession: RF00102 - VA RNA
  11479..12723   +  CDS            L1: PKG3_ADE05 - Experimental evidence at protein level: Swiss-Prot protein existence level 1. Involved in viral genome packaging through its interaction with packaging proteins 1 and 2. After proteolytic cleavage by adenovirus protease, L1 52/55k protein is removed from the capsid during viral maturation. From Human adenovirus C serotype 5 (HAdV-5) (Human adenovirus 5).
  12747..14501   +  CDS            CAP3_ADE05: Experimental evidence at protein level: Swiss-Prot protein existence level 1. Structural component of the virion that acts as a cement protein on the capsid exterior and which mediates the interactions between the hexons, including the peripentonal hexons, and reaches all the way to the penton vertices. Two hexon linking proteins IIIa, one from each facet, stabilize the unique edge interface between a pair of facets. As the virus enters the host cell, hexon linking proteins IIIa are shed concomitant with virion acidification in the endosome. During virus assembly, seems to play a role in the s
  14586..16298   +  CDS            L2: CAPSP_ADE05 - Experimental evidence at protein level: Swiss-Prot protein existence level 1. Major capsid protein that self-associates to form penton base pentamers, each in the shape of a pentagon, situated at the 12 vertices of the pseudo T=25 capsid. Involved in virus secondary attachment to host cell after initial attachment by the fiber protein. Binds host integrin heterodimer ITGAV-ITGB5 (alphaV-beta5) thereby triggering clathrin-mediated endocytosis of virions. Mediates initial virus attachment to CXADR-negative cells. Binding to integrins ITGAV-ITGB5 also seems to induce macropinocytosi
  16308..16901   +  CDS            L2: NP_ADE02 - Experimental evidence at protein level: Swiss-Prot protein existence level 1. Plays a role in the inhibition of host immune response within the nucleus. Interacts with cellular nucleosomes and immobilizes the host immune danger signal HMGB1 on chromatin. In turn, prevents HMGB1 release out of the cell and thus decreases inflammation. Plays also a role in the wrapping and condensation of the viral DNA. May also promote viral genome import into the nucleus. From Human adenovirus C serotype 2 (HAdV-2) (Human adenovirus 2).
  16974..18077   +  CDS            L2: CORE5_ADE05 - Experimental evidence at protein level: Swiss-Prot protein existence level 1. Associates loosely with the viral DNA to form an outer shell around the nucleoprotein-DNA complex and links it with the capsid by binding the endosome lysis protein. Dissociates from the viral genome during entry. Might be involved in nuclear capsid assembly of the viral particles through its association with NPM1/nucleophosmin. From Human adenovirus C serotype 5 (HAdV-5) (Human adenovirus 5).
  18108..18347   +  CDS            COR10_ADE02: Experimental evidence at protein level: Swiss-Prot protein existence level 1. [Pre-core protein X]: Interacts with the viral DNA and aids in tightly condensing it within the capsid. Cleavage of pre-core protein X may serve to partially relax this structure within the mature virion prior to its entry into the nucleus. From Human adenovirus C serotype 2 (HAdV-2) (Human adenovirus 2).
  18433..19182   +  CDS            L3: CAP6_ADE05 - Experimental evidence at protein level: Swiss-Prot protein existence level 1. [Protease cofactor]: Cofactor that activates the viral protease. Binds to viral protease in a 1:1 ratio. From Human adenovirus C serotype 5 (HAdV-5) (Human adenovirus 5).
  19271..22126   +  CDS            L3 (sequence partly withheld): CAPSH_ADE05 - Experimental evidence at protein level: Swiss-Prot protein existence level 1. Major capsid protein that self-associates to form 240 hexon trimers, each in the shape of a hexagon, building most of the pseudo T=25 capsid. Assembled into trimeric units with the help of the chaperone shutoff protein. Transported by pre-protein VI to the nucleus where it associates with other structural proteins to form an empty capsid. Might be involved, through its interaction with host dyneins, in the intracellular microtubule-dependent transport of incoming viral capsid to the nucleus. From Human
  22162..22773   +  CDS            L3: PRO_ADE05 - Experimental evidence at transcript level: Swiss-Prot protein existence level 2. Cleaves viral precursor proteins (pTP, pIIIa, pVI, pVII, pVIII, and pX) inside newly assembled particles giving rise to mature virions. Protease complexed to its cofactor slides along the viral DNA to specifically locate and cleave the viral precursors. Mature virions have a weakened organization compared to the unmature virions, thereby facilitating subsequent uncoating. Without maturation, the particle lacks infectivity and is unable to uncoat. Late in adenovirus infection, in the cytoplasm, may part
  22875..24461   -  CDS            DBP: DNB2_ADE05 - Experimental evidence at protein level: Swiss-Prot protein existence level 1. Plays a role in the elongation phase of viral strand displacement replication by unwinding the template in an ATP- independent fashion, employing its capacity to form multimers. Also enhances the rate of initiation. Released from template upon second strand synthesis. Assembles in complex with viral pTP, viral pol, host NFIA and host POU2F1/OCT1 on viral origin of replication. Covers the whole ssDNA genome during synthesis. The complementary strand synthesis induces its relese from DNA template. May inhi
  24490..26910   +  CDS            L4: SHUT_ADE05 - Experimental evidence at protein level: Swiss-Prot protein existence level 1. Protein that inhibits host translation while promoting late viral translation by ribosome shunting. Blocks host cap-dependent translation by binding to eIF4G, displacing MKNK1 from cap initiation complexes and preventing EIF4E phosphorylation. Binds to the tripartite leader sequence of viral late mRNAs and recruits host eIF4G, PABPC1/poly-A binding protein and 40S ribosomes subunits on viral mRNAs, allowing ribosome shunting and efficient translation of late viral mRNAs even though conventional translati
  27123..27506   +  CDS            SF33K_ADE02 (fragment): Experimental evidence at protein level: Swiss-Prot protein existence level 1. Probably functions as the small terminase that is part of the molecular motor that translocates genomic DNA in empty capsid during DNA packaging. This motor is located at a unique vertex and comprises at least the IVa2 ATPase, the small terminase 33K and probably a portal. Forms a ring-like structure of about 17 nm in which genomic DNA is translocated into the capsid. Stimulates IVa2 ATPase activity in the presence of the viral genome. Once the DNA is packaged, the terminase detaches: the 33K protein is present in th
  27597..28277   +  CDS            L4: CAP8_ADE02 - Experimental evidence at protein level: Swiss-Prot protein existence level 1. [Hexon-linking protein-C]: Structural component of the virion that acts as a cement protein on the capsid interior and which glue the peripentonal hexons and group-of-nine hexons together. From Human adenovirus C serotype 2 (HAdV-2) (Human adenovirus 2).
  28281..28601   +  CDS            E312_ADE02: Experimental evidence at protein level: Swiss-Prot protein existence level 1. From Human adenovirus C serotype 2 (HAdV-2) (Human adenovirus 2).
  29016..29381   +  CDS            E3145_ADE02: Experimental evidence at protein level: Swiss-Prot protein existence level 1. May prevent Nf-kappaB activation by immune signals like Tumor necrosis factor, presumably by inhibiting NFKB1 dimer DNA-binding. May act directly at the TNF receptor to inhibit signaling. From Human adenovirus C serotype 2 (HAdV-2) (Human adenovirus 2).
  29412..29576   -  CDS            UXP_ADE05 (fragment): Experimental evidence at transcript level: Swiss-Prot protein existence level 2. Might play a role in viral replication since it is associated with viral replication centers. Seems to have an effect on DBP localization. From Human adenovirus C serotype 5 (HAdV-5) (Human adenovirus 5).
  29587..31329   +  CDS            SPIKE_ADE05: Experimental evidence at protein level: Swiss-Prot protein existence level 1. Forms spikes that protrude from each vertex of the icosahedral capsid. Interacts with host coxsackievirus and adenovirus receptor CXADR located at the cell tight junctions to provide virion initial attachment to target cell. The fiber protein binds to CXADR with a higher affinity than CXADR binds to itself, thereby blocking the cell-cell adhesion function of CXADR dimers and leading to local disruption of the tight junction. Fiber protein present on neo- synthesized particles may thus disrupt the junctional integrity
  31462..31539   -  CDS            E417_ADE03: Protein predicted: Swiss-Prot protein existence level 4. From Human adenovirus B serotype 3 (HAdV-3) (Human adenovirus 3).
  31741..32622   -  CDS            E434_ADE02: Experimental evidence at protein level: Swiss-Prot protein existence level 1. Plays a major role to prevent cellular inhibition of viral genome replication by nuclear bodies. Assembles an SCF-like E3 ubiquitin ligase complex based on the cellular proteins ELOB, ELOC, CUL5 and RBX1, in cooperation with viral E1B-55K. This viral RING-type ligase ubiquitinates cellular substrates prior to proteasomal degradation: p53/TP53, LIG4, MRE11-RAD50-NBS1 (MRN) complex, ITGA3, DAXX and BLM. From Human adenovirus C serotype 2 (HAdV-2) (Human adenovirus 2).
  32901..33248   -  CDS            E411_ADE05: Experimental evidence at protein level: Swiss-Prot protein existence level 1. From Human adenovirus C serotype 5 (HAdV-5) (Human adenovirus 5).
  33248..33637   -  CDS            E4RF2_ADE02: Protein predicted: Swiss-Prot protein existence level 4. From Human adenovirus C serotype 2 (HAdV-2) (Human adenovirus 2).
  33688..34071   -  CDS            E4RF1_ADE02: Experimental evidence at protein level: Swiss-Prot protein existence level 1. May modulate tight-junctions functions of infected cells through interactions with PDZ proteins. E4 ORF1 has ben show for Adenovirus 9 to interact with protein involved in tight junction regulation. May play a role in mTOR activation by activating PI3- kinase, thus overriding cellular checkpoint for translation. From Human adenovirus C serotype 2 (HAdV-2) (Human adenovirus 2).
  34381..34483   -  repeat_region  ITR: inverted terminal repeat of human adenovirus serotype 5 inverted
  34537..34661   +  CDS            TcR (fragment): tetracycline efflux protein; tet; confers resistance to tetracycline
  34707..35295   -  rep_origin     ori: high-copy-number ColE1/pMB1/pBR322/pUC origin of replication
  35447..36307   -  CDS            AmpR: β-lactamase; bla; confers resistance to ampicillin, carbenicillin, and related antibiotics
  36308..36412   -  promoter       AmpR promoter: bla
  36571..36673   +  repeat_region  ITR: inverted terminal repeat of human adenovirus serotype 5 inverted
  36761..36911   +  misc_signal    Ad5 Ψ: packaging signal for adenovirus serotype 5
  37094..37146   -  misc_feature   bom (fragment): basis of mobility region from pBR322
>Addgene plasmid #29752 | pAd/CMV/DAX1-IRES-nEGFP | addgene full sequence | sequence record 213749 | Addgene NGS Result
GACATTGATTATTGACTAGTTATTAATAGTAATCAATTACGGGGTCATTAGTTCATAGCCCATATATGGA
GTTCCGCGTTACATAACTTACGGTAAATGGCCCGCCTGGCTGACCGCCCAACGACCCCCGCCCATTGACG
TCAATAATGACGTATGTTCCCATAGTAACGCCAATAGGGACTTTCCATTGACGTCAATGGGTGGAGTATT
TACGGTAAACTGCCCACTTGGCAGTACATCAAGTGTATCATATGCCAAGTACGCCCCCTATTGACGTCAA
TGACGGTAAATGGCCCGCCTGGCATTATGCCCAGTACATGACCTTATGGGACTTTCCTACTTGGCAGTAC
ATCTACGTATTAGTCATCGCTATTACCATGGTGATGCGGTTTTGGCAGTACATCAATGGGCGTGGATAGC
GGTTTGACTCACGGGGATTTCCAAGTCTCCACCCCATTGACGTCAATGGGAGTTTGTTTTGGCACCAAAA
TCAACGGGACTTTCCAAAATGTCGTAACAACTCCGCCCCATTGACGCAAATGGGCGGTAGGCGTGTACGG
TGGGAGGTCTATATAAGCAGAGCTCTCTGGCTAACTAGAGAACCCACTGCTTACTGGCTTATCGAAATTA
ATACGACTCACTATAGGGAGACCCAAGCTGGCTAGTTAAGCTATCAACAAGTTTGTACAAAAAAGCAGGC
TTCGCCACCATGGCGGGCGAGAACCACCAGTGGCAGGGCAGCATCCTCTACAACATGCTTATGAGCGCGA
AGCAAACGCGCGCGGCTCCTGAGGCTCCAGAGACGCGGCTGGTGGATCAGTGCTGGGGCTGTTCGTGCGG
CGATGAGCCCGGGGTGGGCAGAGAGGGGCTGCTGGGCGGGCGGAACGTGGCGCTCCTGTACCGCTGCTGC
TTTTGCGGTAAAGACCACCCACGGCAGGGCAGCATCCTCTACAGCATGCTGACGAGCGCAAAGCAAACGT
ACGCGGCACCGAAGGCGCCCGAGGCGACGCTGGGTCCGTGCTGGGGCTGTTCGTGCGGCTCTGATCCCGG
GGTGGGCAGAGCGGGGCTTCCGGGTGGGCGGCCCGTGGCACTCCTGTACCGCTGCTGCTTTTGTGGTGAA
GACCACCCGCGGCAGGGCAGCATCCTCTACAGCTTGCTCACTAGCTCAAAGCAAACGCACGTGGCTCCGG
CAGCGCCCGAGGCACGGCCAGGGGGCGCGTGGTGGGACCGCTCCTACTTCGCGCAGAGGCCAGGGGGTAA
AGAGGCGCTACCAGGCGGGCGGGCCACGGCGCTTCTGTACCGCTGCTGCTTTTGCGGTGAAGACCACCCG
CAGCAGGGCAGCACCCTCTACTGCGTGCCCACGAGCACAAATCAAGCGCAGGCGGCTCCGGAGGAGCGGC
CGAGGGCCCCCTGGTGGGACACCTCCTCTGGTGCGCTGCGGCCGGTGGCGCTCAAGAGTCCACAGGTGGT
CTGCGAGGCAGCCTCAGCGGGCCTGTTGAAGACGCTGCGCTTCGTCAAGTACTTGCCCTGCTTCCAGGTG
CTGCCCCTGGACCAGCAGCTGGTGCTGGTGCGCAACTGCTGGGCGTCCCTGCTCATGCTTGAGCTGGCCC
AGGACCGCTTGCAGTTCGAGACTGTGGAAGTCTCGGAGCCCAGCATGCTGCAGAAGATCCTCACCACCAG
GCGGCGGGAGACCGGGGGCAACGAGCCACTGCCCGTGCCCACGCTGCAGCACCATTTGGCACCGCCGGCG
GAGGCCAGGAAGGTGCCCTCCGCCTCCCAGGTCCAAGCCATCAAGTGCTTTCTTTCCAAATGCTGGAGTC
TGAACATCAGTACCAAGGGGTACGCCTACCTCAAGGGGACCGTGCTCTTTAACCCGGACGTGCCGGGCCT
GCAGTGCGTGAAGTACATTCAGGGACTCCAGTGGGGAACTCAGCAAATACTCAGTGAACACACCAGGATG
ACGCACCAAGGGCCCCATGACAGATTCATCGAACTTAATAGTACCCTTTTCCTGCTGAGATTCATCAATG
CCAATGTCATTGCTGAACTGTTCTTCAGGCCCATCATCGGCACAGTCAGCATGGATGATATGATGCTGGA
AATGCTCTGTACAAAGATATAATCTAGAGCCCCTCTCCCTCCCCCCCCCCCCTAACGTTACTGGCCGAAG
CCGCTTGGAATAAGGCCGGTGTGCGTTTGTCTATATGTTATTTTCCACCATATTGCCGTCTTTTGGCAAT
GTGAGGGCCCGGAAACCTGGCCCTGTCTTCTCGACGAGCATTCCTAGGGGTCTTTCCCCTCTCGCCAAAG
GAATGCAAGGTCTGTTGAATGTCGTGAAGGAAGCAGTTCCTCTGGAAGCTTCTTGAAGACAAACAACGTC
TGTAGCGACCCTTTGCAGGCAGCGGAACCCCCCACCTGGCGACAGGTGCCTCTGCGGCCAAAAGCCACGT
GTATAAGATACACCTGCAAAGGCGGCACAACCCCAGTGCCACGTTGTGAGTTGGATAGTTGTGGAAAGAG
TCAAATGGCTCTCCTCAAGCGTATTCAACAAGGGGCTGAAGGATGCCCAGAAGGTACCCCATTGTATGGG
ATCTGATCTGGGGCCTCGGTACACATGCTTTACATGTGTTTAGTCGAGGTTAAAAAAACGTCTAGGCCCC
CCGAACCACGGGGACGTGGTTTTCCTTTGAAAAACACGATGATAATATGGCCACAACCATGGTGCACGTG
GATCCAAAAAAGAAGAGAAAGGTAGATCCAAAAAAGAAGAGAAAGGTAGATCCAAAAAAGAAGAGAAAGG
TACACGTGTCCATGGTGAGCAAGGGCGAGGAGCTGTTCACCGGGGTGGTGCCCATCCTGGTCGAGCTGGA
CGGCGACGTAAACGGCCACAAGTTCAGCGTGTCCGGCGAGGGCGAGGGCGATGCCACCTACGGCAAGCTG
ACCCTGAAGTTCATCTGCACCACCGGCAAGCTGCCCGTGCCCTGGCCCACCCTCGTGACCACCCTGACCT
ACGGCGTGCAGTGCTTCAGCCGCTACCCCGACCACATGAAGCAGCACGACTTCTTCAAGTCCGCCATGCC
CGAAGGCTACGTCCAGGAGCGCACCATCTTCTTCAAGGACGACGGCAACTACAAGACCCGCGCCGAGGTG
AAGTTCGAGGGCGACACCCTGGTGAACCGCATCGAGCTGAAGGGCATCGACTTCAAGGAGGACGGCAACA
TCCTGGGGCACAAGCTGGAGTACAACTACAACAGCCACAACGTCTATATCATGGCCGACAAGCAGAAGAA
CGGCATCAAGGTGAACTTCAAGATCCGCCACAACATCGAGGACGGCAGCGTGCAGCTCGCCGACCACTAC
CAGCAGAACACCCCCATCGGCGACGGCCCCGTGCTGCTGCCCGACAACCACTACCTGAGCACCCAGTCCG
CCCTGAGCAAAGACCCCAACGAGAAGCGCGATCACATGGTCCTGCTGGAGTTCGTGACCGCCGCCGGGAT
CACTCTCGGCATGGACGAGCTGTACAAGTAAGACCCAGCTTTCTTGTACAAAGTGGTTGATCTAGAGGGC
CCGCGGTTCGAAGGTAAGCCTATCCCTAACCCTCTCCTCGGTCTCGATTCTACGCGTACCGGTTAGTAAT
GAGTTTAAACGGGGGAGGCTAACTGAAACACGGAAGGAGACAATACCGGAAGGAACCCGCGCTATGACGG
CAATAAAAAGACAGAATAAAACGCACGGGTGTTGGGTCGTTTGTTCATAAACGCGGGGTTCGGTCCCAGG
GCTGGCACTCTGTCGATACCCCACCGAGACCCCATTGGGGCCAATACGCCCGCGTTTCTTCCTTTTCCCC
ACCCCACCCCCCAAGTTCGGGTGAAGGCCCAGGGCTCGCAGCCAACGTCGGGGCGGCAGGCCCTGCCATA
GCAGATCCGATTCGACAGATCACTGAAATGTGTGGGCGTGGCTTAAGGGTGGGAAAGAATATATAAGGTG
GGGGTCTTATGTAGTTTTGTATCTGTTTTGCAGCAGCCGCCGCCGCCATGAGCACCAACTCGTTTGATGG
AAGCATTGTGAGCTCATATTTGACAACGCGCATGCCCCCATGGGCCGGGGTGCGTCAGAATGTGATGGGC
TCCAGCATTGATGGTCGCCCCGTCCTGCCCGCAAACTCTACTACCTTGACCTACGAGACCGTGTCTGGAA
CGCCGTTGGAGACTGCAGCCTCCGCCGCCGCTTCAGCCGCTGCAGCCACCGCCCGCGGGATTGTGACTGA
CTTTGCTTTCCTGAGCCCGCTTGCAAGCAGTGCAGCTTCCCGTTCATCCGCCCGCGATGACAAGTTGACG
GCTCTTTTGGCACAATTGGATTCTTTGACCCGGGAACTTAATGTCGTTTCTCAGCAGCTGTTGGATCTGC
GCCAGCAGGTTTCTGCCCTGAAGGCTTCCTCCCCTCCCAATGCGGTTTAAAACATAAATAAAAAACCAGA
CTCTGTTTGGATTTGGATCAAGCAAGTGTCTTGCTGTCTTTATTTAGGGGTTTTGCGCGCGCGGTAGGCC
CGGGACCAGCGGTCTCGGTCGTTGAGGGTCCTGTGTATTTTTTCCAGGACGTGGTAAAGGTGACTCTGGA
TGTTCAGATACATGGGCATAAGCCCGTCTCTGGGGTGGAGGTAGCACCACTGCAGAGCTTCATGCTGCGG
GGTGGTGTTGTAGATGATCCAGTCGTAGCAGGAGCGCTGGGCGTGGTGCCTAAAAATGTCTTTCAGTAGC
AAGCTGATTGCCAGGGGCAGGCCCTTGGTGTAAGTGTTTACAAAGCGGTTAAGCTGGGATGGGTGCATAC
GTGGGGATATGAGATGCATCTTGGACTGTATTTTTAGGTTGGCTATGTTCCCAGCCATATCCCTCCGGGG
ATTCATGTTGTGCAGAACCACCAGCACAGTGTATCCGGTGCACTTGGGAAATTTGTCATGTAGCTTAGAA
GGAAATGCGTGGAAGAACTTGGAGACGCCCTTGTGACCTCCAAGATTTTCCATGCATTCGTCCATAATGA
TGGCAATGGGCCCACGGGCGGCGGCCTGGGCGAAGATATTTCTGGGATCACTAACGTCATAGTTGTGTTC
CAGGATGAGATCGTCATAGGCCATTTTTACAAAGCGCGGGCGGAGGGTGCCAGACTGCGGTATAATGGTT
CCATCCGGCCCAGGGGCGTAGTTACCCTCACAGATTTGCATTTCCCACGCTTTGAGTTCAGATGGGGGGA
TCATGTCTACCTGCGGGGCGATGAAGAAAACGGTTTCCGGGGTAGGGGAGATCAGCTGGGAAGAAAGCAG
GTTCCTGAGCAGCTGCGACTTACCGCAGCCGGTGGGCCCGTAAATCACACCTATTACCGGCTGCAACTGG
TAGTTAAGAGAGCTGCAGCTGCCGTCATCCCTGAGCAGGGGGGCCACTTCGTTAAGCATGTCCCTGACTC
GCATGTTTTCCCTGACCAAATCCGCCAGAAGGCGCTCGCCGCCCAGCGATAGCAGTTCTTGCAAGGAAGC
AAAGTTTTTCAACGGTTTGAGACCGTCCGCCGTAGGCATGCTTTTGAGCGTTTGACCAAGCAGTTCCAGG
CGGTCCCACAGCTCGGTCACCTGCTCTACGGCATCTCGATCCAGCATATCTCCTCGTTTCGCGGGTTGGG
GCGGCTTTCGCTGTACGGCAGTAGTCGGTGCTCGTCCAGACGGGCCAGGGTCATGTCTTTCCACGGGCGC
AGGGTCCTCGTCAGCGTAGTCTGGGTCACGGTGAAGGGGTGCGCTCCGGGCTGCGCGCTGGCCAGGGTGC
GCTTGAGGCTGGTCCTGCTGGTGCTGAAGCGCTGCCGGTCTTCGCCCTGCGCGTCGGCCAGGTAGCATTT
GACCATGGTGTCATAGTCCAGCCCCTCCGCGGCGTGGCCCTTGGCGCGCAGCTTGCCCTTGGAGGAGGCG
CCGCACGAGGGGCAGTGCAGACTTTTGAGGGCGTAGAGCTTGGGCGCGAGAAATACCGATTCCGGGGAGT
AGGCATCCGCGCCGCAGGCCCCGCAGACGGTCTCGCATTCCACGAGCCAGGTGAGCTCTGGCCGTTCGGG
GTCAAAAACCAGGTTTCCCCCATGCTTTTTGATGCGTTTCTTACCTCTGGTTTCCATGAGCCGGTGTCCA
CGCTCGGTGACGAAAAGGCTGTCCGTGTCCCCGTATACAGACTTGAGAGGCCTGTCCTCGAGCGGTGTTC
CGCGGTCCTCCTCGTATAGAAACTCGGACCACTCTGAGACAAAGGCTCGCGTCCAGGCCAGCACGAAGGA
GGCTAAGTGGGAGGGGTAGCGGTCGTTGTCCACTAGGGGGTCCACTCGCTCCAGGGTGTGAAGACACATG
TCGCCCTCTTCGGCATCAAGGAAGGTGATTGGTTTGTAGGTGTAGGCCACGTGACCGGGTGTTCCTGAAG
GGGGGCTATAAAAGGGGGTGGGGGCGCGTTCGTCCTCACTCTCTTCCGCATCGCTGTCTGCGAGGGCCAG
CTGTTGGGGTGAGTACTCCCTCTGAAAAGCGGGCATGACTTCTGCGCTAAGATTGTCAGTTTCCAAAAAC
GAGGAGGATTTGATATTCACCTGGCCCGCGGTGATGCCTTTGAGGGTGGCCGCATCCATCTGGTCAGAAA
AGACAATCTTTTTGTTGTCAAGCTTGGTGGCAAACGACCCGTAGAGGGCGTTGGACAGCAACTTGGCGAT
GGAGCGCAGGGTTTGGTTTTTGTCGCGATCGGCGCGCTCCTTGGCCGCGATGTTTAGCTGCACGTATTCG
CGCGCAACGCACCGCCATTCGGGAAAGACGGTGGTGCGCTCGTCGGGCACCAGGTGCACGCGCCAACCGC
GGTTGTGCAGGGTGACAAGGTCAACGCTGGTGGCTACCTCTCCGCGTAGGCGCTCGTTGGTCCAGCAGAG
GCGGCCGCCCTTGCGCGAGCAGAATGGCGGTAGGGGGTCTAGCTGCGTCTCGTCCGGGGGGTCTGCGTCC
ACGGTAAAGACCCCGGGCAGCAGGCGCGCGTCGAAGTAGTCTATCTTGCATCCTTGCAAGTCTAGCGCCT
GCTGCCATGCGCGGGCGGCAAGCGCGCGCTCGTATGGGTTGAGTGGGGGACCCCATGGCATGGGGTGGGT
GAGCGCGGAGGCGTACATGCCGCAAATGTCGTAAACGTAGAGGGGCTCTCTGAGTATTCCAAGATATGTA
GGGTAGCATCTTCCACCGCGGATGCTGGCGCGCACGTAATCGTATAGTTCGTGCGAGGGAGCGAGGAGGT
CGGGACCGAGGTTGCTACGGGCGGGCTGCTCTGCTCGGAAGACTATCTGCCTGAAGATGGCATGTGAGTT
GGATGATATGGTTGGACGCTGGAAGACGTTGAAGCTGGCGTCTGTGAGACCTACCGCGTCACGCACGAAG
GAGGCGTAGGAGTCGCGCAGCTTGTTGACCAGCTCGGCGGTGACCTGCACGTCTAGGGCGCAGTAGTCCA
GGGTTTCCTTGATGATGTCATACTTATCCTGTCCCTTTTTTTTCCACAGCTCGCGGTTGAGGACAAACTC
TTCGCGGTCTTTCCAGTACTCTTGGATCGGAAACCCGTCGGCCTCCGAACGGTAAGAGCCTAGCATGTAG
AACTGGTTGACGGCCTGGTAGGCGCAGCATCCCTTTTCTACGGGTAGCGCGTATGCCTGCGCGGCCTTCC
GGAGCGAGGTGTGGGTGAGCGCAAAGGTGTCCCTGACCATGACTTTGAGGTACTGGTATTTGAAGTCAGT
GTCGTCGCATCCGCCCTGCTCCCAGAGCAAAAAGTCCGTGCGCTTTTTGGAACGCGGATTTGGCAGGGCG
AAGGTGACATCGTTGAAGAGTATCTTTCCCGCGCGAGGCATAAAGTTGCGTGTGATGCGGAAGGGTCCCG
GCACCTCGGAACGGTTGTTAATTACCTGGGCGGCGAGCACGATCTCGTCAAAGCCGTTGATGTTGTGGCC
CACAATGTAAAGTTCCAAGAAGCGCGGGATGCCCTTGATGGAAGGCAATTTTTTAAGTTCCTCGTAGGTG
AGCTCTTCAGGGGAGCTGAGCCCGTGCTCTGAAAGGGCCCAGTCTGCAAGATGAGGGTTGGAAGCGACGA
ATGAGCTCCACAGGTCACGGGCCATTAGCATTTGCAGGTGGTCGCGAAAGGTCCTAAACTGGCGACCTAT
GGCCATTTTTTCTGGGGTGATGCAGTAGAAGGTAAGCGGGTCTTGTTCCCAGCGGTCCCATCCAAGGTTC
GCGGCTAGGTCTCGCGCGGCAGTCACTAGAGGCTCATCTCCGCCGAACTTCATGACCAGCATGAAGGGCA
CGAGCTGCTTCCCAAAGGCCCCCATCCAAGTATAGGTCTCTACATCGTAGGTGACAAAGAGACGCTCGGT
GCGAGGATGCGAGCCGATCGGGAAGAACTGGATCTCCCGCCACCAATTGGAGGAGTGGCTATTGATGTGG
TGAAAGTAGAAGTCCCTGCGACGGGCCGAACACTCGTGCTGGCTTTTGTAAAAACGTGCGCAGTACTGGC
AGCGGTGCACGGGCTGTACATCCTGCACGAGGTTGACCTGACGACCGCGCACAAGGAAGCAGAGTGGGAA
TTTGAGCCCCTCGCCTGGCGGGTTTGGCTGGTGGTCTTCTACTTCGGCTGCTTGTCCTTGACCGTCTGGC
TGCTCGAGGGGAGTTACGGTGGATCGGACCACCACGCCGCGCGAGCCCAAAGTCCAGATGTCCGCGCGCG
GCGGTCGGAGCTTGATGACAACATCGCGCAGATGGGAGCTGTCCATGGTCTGGAGCTCCCGCGGCGTCAG
GTCAGGCGGGAGCTCCTGCAGGTTTACCTCGCATAGACGGGTCAGGGCGCGGGCTAGATCCAGGTGATAC
CTAATTTCCAGGGGCTGGTTGGTGGCGGCGTCGATGGCTTGCAAGAGGCCGCATCCCCGCGGCGCGACTA
CGGTACCGCGCGGCGGGCGGTGGGCCGCGGGGGTGTCCTTGGATGATGCATCTAAAAGCGGTGACGCGGG
CGAGCCCCCGGAGGTAGGGGGGGCTCCGGACCCGCCGGGAGAGGGGGCAGGGGCACGTCGGCGCCGCGCG
CGGGCAGGAGCTGGTGCTGCGCGCGTAGGTTGCTGGCGAACGCGACGACGCGGCGGTTGATCTCCTGAAT
CTGGCGCCTCTGCGTGAAGACGACGGGCCCGGTGAGCTTGAACCTGAAAGAGAGTTCGACAGAATCAATT
TCGGTGTCGTTGACGGCGGCCTGGCGCAAAATCTCCTGCACGTCTCCTGAGTTGTCTTGATAGGCGATCT
CGGCCATGAACTGCTCGATCTCTTCCTCCTGGAGATCTCCGCGTCCGGCTCGCTCCACGGTGGCGGCGAG
GTCGTTGGAAATGCGGGCCATGAGCTGCGAGAAGGCGTTGAGGCCTCCCTCGTTCCAGACGCGGCTGTAG
ACCACGCCCCCTTCGGCATCGCGGGCGCGCATGACCACCTGCGCGAGATTGAGCTCCACGTGCCGGGCGA
AGACGGCGTAGTTTCGCAGGCGCTGAAAGAGGTAGTTGAGGGTGGTGGCGGTGTGTTCTGCCACGAAGAA
GTACATAACCCAGCGTCGCAACGTGGATTCGTTGATATCCCCCAAGGCCTCAAGGCGCTCCATGGCCTCG
TAGAAGTCCACGGCGAAGTTGAAAAACTGGGAGTTGCGCGCCGACACGGTTAACTCCTCCTCCAGAAGAC
GGATGAGCTCGGCGACAGTGTCGCGCACCTCGCGCTCAAAGGCTACAGGGGCCTCTTCTTCTTCTTCAAT
CTCCTCTTCCATAAGGGCCTCCCCTTCTTCTTCTTCTGGCGGCGGTGGGGGAGGGGGGACACGGCGGCGA
CGACGGCGCACCGGGAGGCGGTCGACAAAGCGCTCGATCATCTCCCCGCGGCGACGGCGCATGGTCTCGG
TGACGGCGCGGCCGTTCTCGCGGGGGCGCAGTTGGAAGACGCCGCCCGTCATGTCCCGGTTATGGGTTGG
CGGGGGGCTGCCATGCGGCAGGGATACGGCGCTAACGATGCATCTCAACAATTGTTGTGTAGGTACTCCG
CCGCCGAGGGACCTGAGCGAGTCCGCATCGACCGGATCGGAAAACCTCTCGAGAAAGGCGTCTAACCAGT
CACAGTCGCAAGGTAGGCTGAGCACCGTGGCGGGCGGCAGCGGGCGGCGGTCGGGGTTGTTTCTGGCGGA
GGTGCTGCTGATGATGTAATTAAAGTAGGCGGTCTTGAGACGGCGGATGGTCGACAGAAGCACCATGTCC
TTGGGTCCGGCCTGCTGAATGCGCAGGCGGTCGGCCATGCCCCAGGCTTCGTTTTGACATCGGCGCAGGT
CTTTGTAGTAGTCTTGCATGAGCCTTTCTACCGGCACTTCTTCTTCTCCTTCCTCTTGTCCTGCATCTCT
TGCATCTATCGCTGCGGCGGCGGCGGAGTTTGGCCGTAGGTGGCGCCCTCTTCCTCCCATGCGTGTGACC
CCGAAGCCCCTCATCGGCTGAAGCAGGGCTAGGTCGGCGACAACGCGCTCGGCTAATATGGCCTGCTGCA
CCTGCGTGAGGGTAGACTGGAAGTCATCCATGTCCACAAAGCGGTGGTATGCGCCCGTGTTGATGGTGTA
AGTGCAGTTGGCCATAACGGACCAGTTAACGGTCTGGTGACCCGGCTGCGAGAGCTCGGTGTACCTGAGA
CGCGAGTAAGCCCTCGAGTCAAATACGTAGTCGTTGCAAGTCCGCACCAGGTACTGGTATCCCACCAAAA
AGTGCGGCGGCGGCTGGCGGTAGAGGGGCCAGCGTAGGGTGGCCGGGGCTCCGGGGGCGAGATCTTCCAA
CATAAGGCGATGATATCCGTAGATGTACCTGGACATCCAGGTGATGCCGGCGGCGGTGGTGGAGGCGCGC
GGAAAGTCGCGGACGCGGTTCCAGATGTTGCGCAGCGGCAAAAAGTGCTCCATGGTCGGGACGCTCTGGC
CGGTCAGGCGCGCGCAATCGTTGACGCTCTAGACCGTGCAAAAGGAGAGCCTGTAAGCGGGCACTCTTCC
GTGGTCTGGTGGATAAATTCGCAAGGGTATCATGGCGGACGACCGGGGTTCGAGCCCCGTATCCGGCCGT
CCGCCGTGATCCATGCGGTTACCGCCCGCGTGTCGAACCCAGGTGTGCGACGTCAGACAACGGGGGAGTG
CTCCTTTTGGCTTCCTTCCAGGCGCGGCGGCTGCTGCGCTAGCTTTTTTGGCCACTGGCCGCGCGCAGCG
TAAGCGGTTAGGCTGGAAAGCGAAAGCATTAAGTGGCTCGCTCCCTGTAGCCGGAGGGTTATTTTCCAAG
GGTTGAGTCGCGGGACCCCCGGTTCGAGTCTCGGACCGGCCGGACTGCGGCGAACGGGGGTTTGCCTCCC
CGTCATGCAAGACCCCGCTTGCAAATTCCTCCGGAAACAGGGACGAGCCCCTTTTTTGCTTTTCCCAGAT
GCATCCGGTGCTGCGGCAGATGCGCCCCCCTCCTCAGCAGCGGCAAGAGCAAGAGCAGCGGCAGACATGC
AGGGCACCCTCCCCTCCTCCTACCGCGTCAGGAGGGGCGACATCCGCGGTTGACGCGGCAGCAGATGGTG
ATTACGAACCCCCGCGGCGCCGGGCCCGGCACTACCTGGACTTGGAGGAGGGCGAGGGCCTGGCGCGGCT
AGGAGCGCCCTCTCCTGAGCGGCACCCAAGGGTGCAGCTGAAGCGTGATACGCGTGAGGCGTACGTGCCG
CGGCAGAACCTGTTTCGCGACCGCGAGGGAGAGGAGCCCGAGGAGATGCGGGATCGAAAGTTCCACGCAG
GGCGCGAGCTGCGGCATGGCCTGAATCGCGAGCGGTTGCTGCGCGAGGAGGACTTTGAGCCCGACGCGCG
AACCGGGATTAGTCCCGCGCGCGCACACGTGGCGGCCGCCGACCTGGTAACCGCATACGAGCAGACGGTG
AACCAGGAGATTAACTTTCAAAAAAGCTTTAACAACCACGTGCGTACGCTTGTGGCGCGCGAGGAGGTGG
CTATAGGACTGATGCATCTGTGGGACTTTGTAAGCGCGCTGGAGCAAAACCCAAATAGCAAGCCGCTCAT
GGCGCAGCTGTTCCTTATAGTGCAGCACAGCAGGGACAACGAGGCATTCAGGGATGCGCTGCTAAACATA
GTAGAGCCCGAGGGCCGCTGGCTGCTCGATTTGATAAACATCCTGCAGAGCATAGTGGTGCAGGAGCGCA
GCTTGAGCCTGGCTGACAAGGTGGCCGCCATCAACTATTCCATGCTTAGCCTGGGCAAGTTTTACGCCCG
CAAGATATACCATACCCCTTACGTTCCCATAGACAAGGAGGTAAAGATCGAGGGGTTCTACATGCGCATG
GCGCTGAAGGTGCTTACCTTGAGCGACGACCTGGGCGTTTATCGCAACGAGCGCATCCACAAGGCCGTGA
GCGTGAGCCGGCGGCGCGAGCTCAGCGACCGCGAGCTGATGCACAGCCTGCAAAGGGCCCTGGCTGGCAC
GGGCAGCGGCGATAGAGAGGCCGAGTCCTACTTTGACGCGGGCGCTGACCTGCGCTGGGCCCCAAGCCGA
CGCGCCCTGGAGGCAGCTGGGGCCGGACCTGGGCTGGCGGTGGCACCCGCGCGCGCTGGCAACGTCGGCG
GCGTGGAGGAATATGACGAGGACGATGAGTACGAGCCAGAGGACGGCGAGTACTAAGCGGTGATGTTTCT
GATCAGATGATGCAAGACGCAACGGACCCGGCGGTGCGGGCGGCGCTGCAGAGCCAGCCGTCCGGCCTTA
ACTCCACGGACGACTGGCGCCAGGTCATGGACCGCATCATGTCGCTGACTGCGCGCAATCCTGACGCGTT
CCGGCAGCAGCCGCAGGCCAACCGGCTCTCCGCAATTCTGGAAGCGGTGGTCCCGGCGCGCGCAAACCCC
ACGCACGAGAAGGTGCTGGCGATCGTAAACGCGCTGGCCGAAAACAGGGCCATCCGGCCCGACGAGGCCG
GCCTGGTCTACGACGCGCTGCTTCAGCGCGTGGCTCGTTACAACAGCGGCAACGTGCAGACCAACCTGGA
CCGGCTGGTGGGGGATGTGCGCGAGGCCGTGGCGCAGCGTGAGCGCGCGCAGCAGCAGGGCAACCTGGGC
TCCATGGTTGCACTAAACGCCTTCCTGAGTACACAGCCCGCCAACGTGCCGCGGGGACAGGAGGACTACA
CCAACTTTGTGAGCGCACTGCGGCTAATGGTGACTGAGACACCGCAAAGTGAGGTGTACCAGTCTGGGCC
AGACTATTTTTTCCAGACCAGTAGACAAGGCCTGCAGACCGTAAACCTGAGCCAGGCTTTCAAAAACTTG
CAGGGGCTGTGGGGGGTGCGGGCTCCCACAGGCGACCGCGCGACCGTGTCTAGCTTGCTGACGCCCAACT
CGCGCCTGTTGCTGCTGCTAATAGCGCCCTTCACGGACAGTGGCAGCGTGTCCCGGGACACATACCTAGG
TCACTTGCTGACACTGTACCGCGAGGCCATAGGTCAGGCGCATGTGGACGAGCATACTTTCCAGGAGATT
ACAAGTGTCAGCCGCGCGCTGGGGCAGGAGGACACGGGCAGCCTGGAGGCAACCCTAAACTACCTGCTGA
CCAACCGGCGGCAGAAGATCCCCTCGTTGCACAGTTTAAACAGCGAGGAGGAGCGCATTTTGCGCTACGT
GCAGCAGAGCGTGAGCCTTAACCTGATGCGCGACGGGGTAACGCCCAGCGTGGCGCTGGACATGACCGCG
CGCAACATGGAACCGGGCATGTATGCCTCAAACCGGCCGTTTATCAACCGCCTAATGGACTACTTGCATC
GCGCGGCCGCCGTGAACCCCGAGTATTTCACCAATGCCATCTTGAACCCGCACTGGCTACCGCCCCCTGG
TTTCTACACCGGGGGATTCGAGGTGCCCGAGGGTAACGATGGATTCCTCTGGGACGACATAGACGACAGC
GTGTTTTCCCCGCAACCGCAGACCCTGCTAGAGTTGCAACAGCGCGAGCAGGCAGAGGCGGCGCTGCGAA
AGGAAAGCTTCCGCAGGCCAAGCAGCTTGTCCGATCTAGGCGCTGCGGCCCCGCGGTCAGATGCTAGTAG
CCCATTTCCAAGCTTGATAGGGTCTCTTACCAGCACTCGCACCACCCGCCCGCGCCTGCTGGGCGAGGAG
GAGTACCTAAACAACTCGCTGCTGCAGCCGCAGCGCGAAAAAAACCTGCCTCCGGCATTTCCCAACAACG
GGATAGAGAGCCTAGTGGACAAGATGAGTAGATGGAAGACGTACGCGCAGGAGCACAGGGACGTGCCAGG
CCCGCGCCCGCCCACCCGTCGTCAAAGGCACGACCGTCAGCGGGGTCTGGTGTGGGAGGACGATGACTCG
GCAGACGACAGCAGCGTCCTGGATTTGGGAGGGAGTGGCAACCCGTTTGCGCACCTTCGCCCCAGGCTGG
GGAGAATGTTTTAAAAAAAAAAAAAGCATGATGCAAAATAAAAAACTCACCAAGGCCATGGCACCGAGCG
TTGGTTTTCTTGTATTCCCCTTAGTATGCGGCGCGCGGCGATGTATGAGGAAGGTCCTCCTCCCTCCTAC
GAGAGTGTGGTGAGCGCGGCGCCAGTGGCGGCGGCGCTGGGTTCTCCCTTCGATGCTCCCCTGGACCCGC
CGTTTGTGCCTCCGCGGTACCTGCGGCCTACCGGGGGGAGAAACAGCATCCGTTACTCTGAGTTGGCACC
CCTATTCGACACCACCCGTGTGTACCTGGTGGACAACAAGTCAACGGATGTGGCATCCCTGAACTACCAG
AACGACCACAGCAACTTTCTGACCACGGTCATTCAAAACAATGACTACAGCCCGGGGGAGGCAAGCACAC
AGACCATCAATCTTGACGACCGGTCGCACTGGGGCGGCGACCTGAAAACCATCCTGCATACCAACATGCC
AAATGTGAACGAGTTCATGTTTACCAATAAGTTTAAGGCGCGGGTGATGGTGTCGCGCTTGCCTACTAAG
GACAATCAGGTGGAGCTGAAATACGAGTGGGTGGAGTTCACGCTGCCCGAGGGCAACTACTCCGAGACCA
TGACCATAGACCTTATGAACAACGCGATCGTGGAGCACTACTTGAAAGTGGGCAGACAGAACGGGGTTCT
GGAAAGCGACATCGGGGTAAAGTTTGACACCCGCAACTTCAGACTGGGGTTTGACCCCGTCACTGGTCTT
GTCATGCCTGGGGTATATACAAACGAAGCCTTCCATCCAGACATCATTTTGCTGCCAGGATGCGGGGTGG
ACTTCACCCACAGCCGCCTGAGCAACTTGTTGGGCATCCGCAAGCGGCAACCCTTCCAGGAGGGCTTTAG
GATCACCTACGATGATCTGGAGGGTGGTAACATTCCCGCACTGTTGGATGTGGACGCCTACCAGGCGAGC
TTGAAAGATGACACCGAACAGGGCGGGGGTGGCGCAGGCGGCAGCAACAGCAGTGGCAGCGGCGCGGAAG
AGAACTCCAACGCGGCAGCCGCGGCAATGCAGCCGGTGGAGGACATGAACGATCATGCCATTCGCGGCGA
CACCTTTGCCACACGGGCTGAGGAGAAGCGCGCTGAGGCCGAAGCAGCGGCCGAAGCTGCCGCCCCCGCT
GCGCAACCCGAGGTCGAGAAGCCTCAGAAGAAACCGGTGATCAAACCCCTGACAGAGGACAGCAAGAAAC
GCAGTTACAACCTAATAAGCAATGACAGCACCTTCACCCAGTACCGCAGCTGGTACCTTGCATACAACTA
CGGCGACCCTCAGACCGGAATCCGCTCATGGACCCTGCTTTGCACTCCTGACGTAACCTGCGGCTCGGAG
CAGGTCTACTGGTCGTTGCCAGACATGATGCAAGACCCCGTGACCTTCCGCTCCACGCGCCAGATCAGCA
ACTTTCCGGTGGTGGGCGCCGAGCTGTTGCCCGTGCACTCCAAGAGCTTCTACAACGACCAGGCCGTCTA
CTCCCAACTCATCCGCCAGTTTACCTCTCTGACCCACGTGTTCAATCGCTTTCCCGAGAACCAGATTTTG
GCGCGCCCGCCAGCCCCCACCATCACCACCGTCAGTGAAAACGTTCCTGCTCTCACAGATCACGGGACGC
TACCGCTGCGCAACAGCATCGGAGGAGTCCAGCGAGTGACCATTACTGACGCCAGACGCCGCACCTGCCC
CTACGTTTACAAGGCCCTGGGCATAGTCTCGCCGCGCGTCCTATCGAGCCGCACTTTTTGAGCAAGCATG
TCCATCCTTATATCGCCCAGCAATAACACAGGCTGGGGCCTGCGCTTCCCAAGCAAGATGTTTGGCGGGG
CCAAGAAGCGCTCCGACCAACACCCAGTGCGCGTGCGCGGGCACTACCGCGCGCCCTGGGGCGCGCACAA
ACGCGGCCGCACTGGGCGCACCACCGTCGATGACGCCATCGACGCGGTGGTGGAGGAGGCGCGCAACTAC
ACGCCCACGCCGCCACCAGTGTCCACAGTGGACGCGGCCATTCAGACCGTGGTGCGCGGAGCCCGGCGCT
ATGCTAAAATGAAGAGACGGCGGAGGCGCGTAGCACGTCGCCACCGCCGCCGACCCGGCACTGCCGCCCA
ACGCGCGGCGGCGGCCCTGCTTAACCGCGCACGTCGCACCGGCCGACGGGCGGCCATGCGGGCCGCTCGA
AGGCTGGCCGCGGGTATTGTCACTGTGCCCCCCAGGTCCAGGCGACGAGCGGCCGCCGCAGCAGCCGCGG
CCATTAGTGCTATGACTCAGGGTCGCAGGGGCAACGTGTATTGGGTGCGCGACTCGGTTAGCGGCCTGCG
CGTGCCCGTGCGCACCCGCCCCCCGCGCAACTAGATTGCAAGAAAAAACTACTTAGACTCGTACTGTTGT
ATGTATCCAGCGGCGGCGGCGCGCAACGAAGCTATGTCCAAGCGCAAAATCAAAGAAGAGATGCTCCAGG
TCATCGCGCCGGAGATCTATGGCCCCCCGAAGAAGGAAGAGCAGGATTACAAGCCCCGAAAGCTAAAGCG
GGTCAAAAAGAAAAAGAAAGATGATGATGATGAACTTGACGACGAGGTGGAACTGCTGCACGCTACCGCG
CCCAGGCGACGGGTACAGTGGAAAGGTCGACGCGTAAAACGTGTTTTGCGACCCGGCACCACCGTAGTCT
TTACGCCCGGTGAGCGCTCCACCCGCACCTACAAGCGCGTGTATGATGAGGTGTACGGCGACGAGGACCT
GCTTGAGCAGGCCAACGAGCGCCTCGGGGAGTTTGCCTACGGAAAGCGGCATAAGGACATGCTGGCGTTG
CCGCTGGACGAGGGCAACCCAACACCTAGCCTAAAGCCCGTAACACTGCAGCAGGTGCTGCCCGCGCTTG
CACCGTCCGAAGAAAAGCGCGGCCTAAAGCGCGAGTCTGGTGACTTGGCACCCACCGTGCAGCTGATGGT
ACCCAAGCGCCAGCGACTGGAAGATGTCTTGGAAAAAATGACCGTGGAACCTGGGCTGGAGCCCGAGGTC
CGCGTGCGGCCAATCAAGCAGGTGGCGCCGGGACTGGGCGTGCAGACCGTGGACGTTCAGATACCCACTA
CCAGTAGCACCAGTATTGCCACCGCCACAGAGGGCATGGAGACACAAACGTCCCCGGTTGCCTCAGCGGT
GGCGGATGCCGCGGTGCAGGCGGTCGCTGCGGCCGCGTCCAAGACCTCTACGGAGGTGCAAACGGACCCG
TGGATGTTTCGCGTTTCAGCCCCCCGGCGCCCGCGCCGTTCGAGGAAGTACGGCGCCGCCAGCGCGCTAC
TGCCCGAATATGCCCTACATCCTTCCATTGCGCCTACCCCCGGCTATCGTGGCTACACCTACCGCCCCAG
AAGACGAGCAACTACCCGACGCCGAACCACCACTGGAACCCGCCGCCGCCGTCGCCGTCGCCAGCCCGTG
CTGGCCCCGATTTCCGTGCGCAGGGTGGCTCGCGAAGGAGGCAGGACCCTGGTGCTGCCAACAGCGCGCT
ACCACCCCAGCATCGTTTAAAAGCCGGTCTTTGTGGTTCTTGCAGATATGGCCCTCACCTGCCGCCTCCG
TTTCCCGGTGCCGGGATTCCGAGGAAGAATGCACCGTAGGAGGGGCATGGCCGGCCACGGCCTGACGGGC
GGCATGCGTCGTGCGCACCACCGGCGGCGGCGCGCGTCGCACCGTCGCATGCGCGGCGGTATCCTGCCCC
TCCTTATTCCACTGATCGCCGCGGCGATTGGCGCCGTGCCCGGAATTGCATCCGTGGCCTTGCAGGCGCA
GAGACACTGATTAAAAACAAGTTGCATGTGGAAAAATCAAAATAAAAAGTCTGGACTCTCACGCTCGCTT
GGTCCTGTAACTATTTTGTAGAATGGAAGACATCAACTTTGCGTCTCTGGCCCCGCGACACGGCTCGCGC
CCGTTCATGGGAAACTGGCAAGATATCGGCACCAGCAATATGAGCGGTGGCGCCTTCAGCTGGGGCTCGC
TGTGGAGCGGCATTAAAAATTTCGGTTCCACCGTTAAGAACTATGGCAGCAAGGCCTGGAACAGCAGCAC
AGGCCAGATGCTGAGGGATAAGTTGAAAGAGCAAAATTTCCAACAAAAGGTGGTAGATGGCCTGGCCTCT
GGCATTAGCGGGGTGGTGGACCTGGCCAACCAGGCAGTGCAAAATAAGATTAACAGTAAGCTTGATCCCC
GCCCTCCCGTAGAGGAGCCTCCACCGGCCGTGGAGACAGTGTCTCCAGAGGGGCGTGGCGAAAAGCGTCC
GCGCCCCGACAGGGAAGAAACTCTGGTGACGCAAATAGACGAGCCTCCCTCGTACGAGGAGGCACTAAAG
CAAGGCCTGCCCACCACCCGTCCCATCGCGCCCATGGCTACCGGAGTGCTGGGCCAGCACACACCCGTAA
CGCTGGACCTGCCTCCCCCCGCCGACACCCAGCAGAAACCTGTGCTGCCAGGCCCGACCGCCGTTGTTGT
AACCCGTCCTAGCCGCGCGTCCCTGCGCCGCGCCGCCAGCGGTCCGCGATCGTTGCGGCCCGTAGCCAGT
GGCAACTGGCAAAGCACACTGAACAGCATCGTGGGTCTGGGGGTGCAATCCCTGAAGCGCCGACGATGCT
TCTGATAGCTAACGTGTCGTATGTGTGTCATGTATGCGTCCATGTCGCCGCCAGAGGAGCTGCTGAGCCG
CCGCGCGCCCGCTTTCCAAGATGGCTACCCCTTCGATGATGCCGCAGTGGTCTTACATGCACATCTCGGG
CCAGGACGCCTCGGAGTACCTGAGCCCCGGGCTGGTGCAGTTTGCCCGCGCCACCGAGACGTACTTCAGC
CTGAATAACAAGTTTAGAAACCCCACGGTGGCGCCTACGCACGACGTGACCACAGACCGGTCCCAGCGTT
TGACGCTGCGGTTCATCCCTGTGGACCGTGAGGATACTGCGTACTCGTACAAGGCGCGGTTCACCCTAGC
TGTGGGTGATAACCGTGTGCTGGACATGGCTTCCACGTACTTTGACATCCGCGGCGTGCTGGACAGGGGC
CCTACTTTTAAGCCCTACTCTGGCACTGCCTACAACGCCCTGGCTCCCAAGGGTGCCCCAAATCCTTGCG
AATGGGATGAAGCTGCTACTGCTCTTGAAATAAACCTAGAAGAAGAGGACGATGACAACGAAGACGAAGT
AGACGAGCAAGCTGAGCAGCAAAAAACTCACGTATTTGGGCAGGCGCCTTATTCTGGTATAAATATTACA
AAGGAGGGTATTCAAATAGGTGTCGAAGGTCAAACACCTAAATATGCCGATAAAACATTTCAACCTGAAC
CTCAAATAGGAGAATCTCAGTGGTACGAAACAGAAATTAATCATGCAGCTGGGAGAGTCCTAAAAAAGAC
TACCCCAATGAAACCATGTTACGGTTCATATGCAAAACCCACAAATGAAAATGGAGGGCAAGGCATTCTT
GTAAAGCAACAAAATGGAAAGCTAGAAAGTCAAGTGGAAATGCAATTTTTCTCAACTACTGAGGCAGCCG
CAGGCAATGGTGATAACTTGACTCCTAAAGTGGTATTGTACAGTGAAGATGTAGATATAGAAACCCCAGA
CACTCATATTTCTTACATGCCCACTATTAAGGAAGGTAACTCACGAGAACTAATGGGCCAACAATCTATG
CCCAACAGGCCTAATTACATTGCTTTTAGGGACAATTTTATTGGTCTAATGTATTACAACAGCACGGGTA
ATATGGGTGTTCTGGCGGGCCAAGCATCGCAGTTGAATGCTGTTGTAGATTTGCAAGACAGAAACACAGA
GCTTTCATACCAGCTTTTGCTTGATTCCATTGGTGATAGAACCAGGTACTTTTCTATGTGGAATCAGGCT
GTTGACAGCTATGATCCAGATGTTAGAATTATTGAAAATCATGGAACTGAAGATGAACTTCCAAATTACT
GCTTTCCACTGGGAGGTGTGATTAATACAGAGACTCTTACCAAGGTAAAACCTAAAACAGGTCAGGAAAA
TGGATGGGAAAAAGATGCTACAGAATTTTCAGATAAAAATGAAATAAGAGTTGGAAATAATTTTGCCATG
GAAATCAATCTAAATGCCAACCTGTGGAGAAATTTCCTGTACTCCAACATAGCGCTGTATTTGCCCGACA
AGCTAAAGTACAGTCCTTCCAACGTAAAAATTTCTGATAACCCAAACACCTACGACTACATGAACAAGCG
AGTGGTGGCTCCCGGGCTAGTGGACTGCTACATTAACCTTGGAGCACGCTGGTCCCTTGACTATATGGAC
AACGTCAACCCATTTAACCACCACCGCAATGCTGGCCTGCGCTACCGCTCAATGTTGCTGGGCAATGGTC
GCTATGTGCCCTTCCACATCCAGGTGCCTCAGAAGTTCTTTGCCATTAAAAACCTCCTTCTCCTGCCGGG
CTCATACACCTACGAGTGGAACTTCAGGAAGGATGTTAACATGGTTCTGCAGAGCTCCCTAGGAAATGAC
CTAAGGGTTGACGGAGCCAGCATTAAGTTTGATAGCATTTGCCTTTACGCCACCTTCTTCCCCATGGCCC
ACAACACCGCCTCCACGCTTGAGGCCATGCTTAGAAACGACACCAACGACCAGTCCTTTAACGACTATCT
C
[453 nt withheld, positions 21212-21664]
CAGCCCATGAGCCGTCAGGTGGTGGATGATACTAAATACAAGGACTACCAACAGGTGGGCATCCTACACC
AACACAACAACTCTGGATTTGTTGGCTACCTTGCCCCCACCATGCGCGAAGGACAGGCCTACCCTGCTAA
CTTCCCCTATCCGCTTATAGGCAAGACCGCAGTTGACAGCATTACCCAGAAAAAGTTTCTTTGCGATCGC
ACCCTTTGGCGCATCCCATTCTCCAGTAACTTTATGTCCATGGGCGCACTCACAGACCTGGGCCAAAACC
TTCTCTACGCCAACTCCGCCCACGCGCTAGACATGACTTTTGAGGTGGATCCCATGGACGAGCCCACCCT
TCTTTATGTTTTGTTTGAAGTCTTTGACGTGGTCCGTGTGCACCAGCCGCACCGCGGCGTCATCGAAACC
GTGTACCTGCGCACGCCCTTCTCGGCCGGCAACGCCACAACATAAAGAAGCAAGCAACATCAACAACAGC
TGCCGCCATGGGCTCCAGTGAGCAGGAACTGAAAGCCATTGTCAAAGATCTTGGTTGTGGGCCATATTTT
TTGGGCACCTATGACAAGCGCTTTCCAGGCTTTGTTTCTCCACACAAGCTCGCCTGCGCCATAGTCAATA
CGGCCGGTCGCGAGACTGGGGGCGTACACTGGATGGCCTTTGCCTGGAACCCGCACTCAAAAACATGCTA
CCTCTTTGAGCCCTTTGGCTTTTCTGACCAGCGACTCAAGCAGGTTTACCAGTTTGAGTACGAGTCACTC
CTGCGCCGTAGCGCCATTGCTTCTTCCCCCGACCGCTGTATAACGCTGGAAAAGTCCACCCAAAGCGTAC
AGGGGCCCAACTCGGCCGCCTGTGGACTATTCTGCTGCATGTTTCTCCACGCCTTTGCCAACTGGCCCCA
AACTCCCATGGATCACAACCCCACCATGAACCTTATTACCGGGGTACCCAACTCCATGCTCAACAGTCCC
CAGGTACAGCCCACCCTGCGTCGCAACCAGGAACAGCTCTACAGCTTCCTGGAGCGCCACTCGCCCTACT
TCCGCAGCCACAGTGCGCAGATTAGGAGCGCCACTTCTTTTTGTCACTTGAAAAACATGTAAAAATAATG
TACTAGAGACACTTTCAATAAAGGCAAATGCTTTTATTTGTACACTCTCGGGTGATTATTTACCCCCACC
CTTGCCGTCTGCGCCGTTTAAAAATCAAAGGGGTTCTGCCGCGCATCGCTATGCGCCACTGGCAGGGACA
CGTTGCGATACTGGTGTTTAGTGCTCCACTTAAACTCAGGCACAACCATCCGCGGCAGCTCGGTGAAGTT
TTCACTCCACAGGCTGCGCACCATCACCAACGCGTTTAGCAGGTCGGGCGCCGATATCTTGAAGTCGCAG
TTGGGGCCTCCGCCCTGCGCGCGCGAGTTGCGATACACAGGGTTGCAGCACTGGAACACTATCAGCGCCG
GGTGGTGCACGCTGGCCAGCACGCTCTTGTCGGAGATCAGATCCGCGTCCAGGTCCTCCGCGTTGCTCAG
GGCGAACGGAGTCAACTTTGGTAGCTGCCTTCCCAAAAAGGGCGCGTGCCCAGGCTTTGAGTTGCACTCG
CACCGTAGTGGCATCAAAAGGTGACCGTGCCCGGTCTGGGCGTTAGGATACAGCGCCTGCATAAAAGCCT
TGATCTGCTTAAAAGCCACCTGAGCCTTTGCGCCTTCAGAGAAGAACATGCCGCAAGACTTGCCGGAAAA
CTGATTGGCCGGACAGGCCGCGTCGTGCACGCAGCACCTTGCGTCGGTGTTGGAGATCTGCACCACATTT
CGGCCCCACCGGTTCTTCACGATCTTGGCCTTGCTAGACTGCTCCTTCAGCGCGCGCTGCCCGTTTTCGC
TCGTCACATCCATTTCAATCACGTGCTCCTTATTTATCATAATGCTTCCGTGTAGACACTTAAGCTCGCC
TTCGATCTCAGCGCAGCGGTGCAGCCACAACGCGCAGCCCGTGGGCTCGTGATGCTTGTAGGTCACCTCT
GCAAACGACTGCAGGTACGCCTGCAGGAATCGCCCCATCATCGTCACAAAGGTCTTGTTGCTGGTGAAGG
TCAGCTGCAACCCGCGGTGCTCCTCGTTCAGCCAGGTCTTGCATACGGCCGCCAGAGCTTCCACTTGGTC
AGGCAGTAGTTTGAAGTTCGCCTTTAGATCGTTATCCACGTGGTACTTGTCCATCAGCGCGCGCGCAGCC
TCCATGCCCTTCTCCCACGCAGACACGATCGGCACACTCAGCGGGTTCATCACCGTAATTTCACTTTCCG
CTTCGCTGGGCTCTTCCTCTTCCTCTTGCGTCCGCATACCACGCGCCACTGGGTCGTCTTCATTCAGCCG
CCGCACTGTGCGCTTACCTCCTTTGCCATGCTTGATTAGCACCGGTGGGTTGCTGAAACCCACCATTTGT
AGCGCCACATCTTCTCTTTCTTCCTCGCTGTCCACGATTACCTCTGGTGATGGCGGGCGCTCGGGCTTGG
GAGAAGGGCGCTTCTTTTTCTTCTTGGGCGCAATGGCCAAATCCGCCGCCGAGGTCGATGGCCGCGGGCT
GGGTGTGCGCGGCACCAGCGCGTCTTGTGATGAGTCTTCCTCGTCCTCGGACTCGATACGCCGCCTCATC
CGCTTTTTTGGGGGCGCCCGGGGAGGCGGCGGCGACGGGGACGGGGACGACACGTCCTCCATGGTTGGGG
GACGTCGCGCCGCACCGCGTCCGCGCTCGGGGGTGGTTTCGCGCTGCTCCTCTTCCCGACTGGCCATTTC
CTTCTCCTATAGGCAGAAAAAGATCATGGAGTCAGTCGAGAAGAAGGACAGCCTAACCGCCCCCTCTGAG
TTCGCCACCACCGCCTCCACCGATGCCGCCAACGCGCCTACCACCTTCCCCGTCGAGGCACCCCCGCTTG
AGGAGGAGGAAGTGATTATCGAGCAGGACCCAGGTTTTGTAAGCGAAGACGACGAGGACCGCTCAGTACC
AACAGAGGATAAAAAGCAAGACCAGGACAACGCAGAGGCAAACGAGGAACAAGTCGGGCGGGGGGACGAA
AGGCATGGCGACTACCTAGATGTGGGAGACGACGTGCTGTTGAAGCATCTGCAGCGCCAGTGCGCCATTA
TCTGCGACGCGTTGCAAGAGCGCAGCGATGTGCCCCTCGCCATAGCGGATGTCAGCCTTGCCTACGAACG
CCACCTATTCTCACCGCGCGTACCCCCCAAACGCCAAGAAAACGGCACATGCGAGCCCAACCCGCGCCTC
AACTTCTACCCCGTATTTGCCGTGCCAGAGGTGCTTGCCACCTATCACATCTTTTTCCAAAACTGCAAGA
TACCCCTATCCTGCCGTGCCAACCGCAGCCGAGCGGACAAGCAGCTGGCCTTGCGGCAGGGCGCTGTCAT
ACCTGATATCGCCTCGCTCAACGAAGTGCCAAAAATCTTTGAGGGTCTTGGACGCGACGAGAAGCGCGCG
GCAAACGCTCTGCAACAGGAAAACAGCGAAAATGAAAGTCACTCTGGAGTGTTGGTGGAACTCGAGGGTG
ACAACGCGCGCCTAGCCGTACTAAAACGCAGCATCGAGGTCACCCACTTTGCCTACCCGGCACTTAACCT
ACCCCCCAAGGTCATGAGCACAGTCATGAGTGAGCTGATCGTGCGCCGTGCGCAGCCCCTGGAGAGGGAT
GCAAATTTGCAAGAACAAACAGAGGAGGGCCTACCCGCAGTTGGCGACGAGCAGCTAGCGCGCTGGCTTC
AAACGCGCGAGCCTGCCGACTTGGAGGAGCGACGCAAACTAATGATGGCCGCAGTGCTCGTTACCGTGGA
GCTTGAGTGCATGCAGCGGTTCTTTGCTGACCCGGAGATGCAGCGCAAGCTAGAGGAAACATTGCACTAC
ACCTTTCGACAGGGCTACGTACGCCAGGCCTGCAAGATCTCCAACGTGGAGCTCTGCAACCTGGTCTCCT
ACCTTGGAATTTTGCACGAAAACCGCCTTGGGCAAAACGTGCTTCATTCCACGCTCAAGGGCGAGGCGCG
CCGCGACTACGTCCGCGACTGCGTTTACTTATTTCTATGCTACACCTGGCAGACGGCCATGGGCGTTTGG
CAGCAGTGCTTGGAGGAGTGCAACCTCAAGGAGCTGCAGAAACTGCTAAAGCAAAACTTGAAGGACCTAT
GGACGGCCTTCAACGAGCGCTCCGTGGCCGCGCACCTGGCGGACATCATTTTCCCCGAACGCCTGCTTAA
AACCCTGCAACAGGGTCTGCCAGACTTCACCAGTCAAAGCATGTTGCAGAACTTTAGGAACTTTATCCTA
GAGCGCTCAGGAATCTTGCCCGCCACCTGCTGTGCACTTCCTAGCGACTTTGTGCCCATTAAGTACCGCG
AATGCCCTCCGCCGCTTTGGGGCCACTGCTACCTTCTGCAGCTAGCCAACTACCTTGCCTACCACTCTGA
CATAATGGAAGACGTGAGCGGTGACGGTCTACTGGAGTGTCACTGTCGCTGCAACCTATGCACCCCGCAC
CGCTCCCTGGTTTGCAATTCGCAGCTGCTTAACGAAAGTCAAATTATCGGTACCTTTGAGCTGCAGGGTC
CCTCGCCTGACGAAAAGTCCGCGGCTCCGGGGTTGAAACTCACTCCGGGGCTGTGGACGTCGGCTTACCT
TCGCAAATTTGTACCTGAGGACTACCACGCCCACGAGATTAGGTTCTACGAAGACCAATCCCGCCCGCCT
AATGCGGAGCTTACCGCCTGCGTCATTACCCAGGGCCACATTCTTGGCCAATTGCAAGCCATCAACAAAG
CCCGCCAAGAGTTTCTGCTACGAAAGGGACGGGGGGTTTACTTGGACCCCCAGTCCGGCGAGGAGCTCAA
CCCAATCCCCCCGCCGCCGCAGCCCTATCAGCAGCAGCCGCGGGCCCTTGCTTCCCAGGATGGCACCCAA
AAAGAAGCTGCAGCTGCCGCCGCCACCCACGGACGAGGAGGAATACTGGGACAGTCAGGCAGAGGAGGTT
TTGGACGAGGAGGAGGAGGACATGATGGAAGACTGGGAGAGCCTAGACGAGGAAGCTTCCGAGGTCGAAG
AGGTGTCAGACGAAACACCGTCACCCTCGGTCGCATTCCCCTCGCCGGCGCCCCAGAAATCGGCAACCGG
TTCCAGCATGGCTACAACCTCCGCTCCTCAGGCGCCGCCGGCACTGCCCGTTCGCCGACCCAACCGTAGA
TGGGACACCACTGGAACCAGGGCCGGTAAGTCCAAGCAGCCGCCGCCGTTAGCCCAAGAGCAACAACAGC
GCCAAGGCTACCGCTCATGGCGCGGGCACAAGAACGCCATAGTTGCTTGCTTGCAAGACTGTGGGGGCAA
CATCTCCTTCGCCCGCCGCTTTCTTCTCTACCATCACGGCGTGGCCTTCCCCCGTAACATCCTGCATTAC
TACCGTCATCTCTACAGCCCATACTGCACCGGCGGCAGCGGCAGCAACAGCAGCGGCCACACAGAAGCAA
AGGCGACCGGATAGCAAGACTCTGACAAAGCCCAAGAAATCCACAGCGGCGGCAGCAGCAGGAGGAGGAG
CGCTGCGTCTGGCGCCCAACGAACCCGTATCGACCCGCGAGCTTAGAAACAGGATTTTTCCCACTCTGTA
TGCTATATTTCAACAGAGCAGGGGCCAAGAACAAGAGCTGAAAATAAAAAACAGGTCTCTGCGATCCCTC
ACCCGCAGCTGCCTGTATCACAAAAGCGAAGATCAGCTTCGGCGCACGCTGGAAGACGCGGAGGCTCTCT
TCAGTAAATACTGCGCGCTGACTCTTAAGGACTAGTTTCGCGCCCTTTCTCAAATTTAAGCGCGAAAACT
ACGTCATCTCCAGCGGCCACACCCGGCGCCAGCACCTGTTGTCAGCGCCATTATGAGCAAGGAAATTCCC
ACGCCCTACATGTGGAGTTACCAGCCACAAATGGGACTTGCGGCTGGAGCTGCCCAAGACTACTCAACCC
GAATAAACTACATGAGCGCGGGACCCCACATGATATCCCGGGTCAACGGAATACGCGCCCACCGAAACCG
AATTCTCCTGGAACAGGCGGCTATTACCACCACACCTCGTAATAACCTTAATCCCCGTAGTTGGCCCGCT
GCCCTGGTGTACCAGGAAAGTCCCGCTCCCACCACTGTGGTACTTCCCAGAGACGCCCAGGCCGAAGTTC
AGATGACTAACTCAGGGGCGCAGCTTGCGGGCGGCTTTCGTCACAGGGTGCGGTCGCCCGGGCAGGGTAT
AACTCACCTGACAATCAGAGGGCGAGGTATTCAGCTCAACGACGAGTCGGTGAGCTCCTCGCTTGGTCTC
CGTCCGGACGGGACATTTCAGATCGGCGGCGCCGGCCGCTCTTCATTCACGCCTCGTCAGGCAATCCTAA
CTCTGCAGACCTCGTCCTCTGAGCCGCGCTCTGGAGGCATTGGAACTCTGCAATTTATTGAGGAGTTTGT
GCCATCGGTCTACTTTAACCCCTTCTCGGGACCTCCCGGCCACTATCCGGATCAATTTATTCCTAACTTT
GACGCGGTAAAGGACTCGGCGGACGGCTACGACTGAATGTTAAGTGGAGAGGCAGAGCAACTGCGCCTGA
AACACCTGGTCCACTGTCGCCGCCACAAGTGCTTTGCCCGCGACTCCGGTGAGTTTTGCTACTTTGAATT
GCCCGAGGATCATATCGAGGGCCCGGCGCACGGCGTCCGGCTTACCGCCCAGGGAGAGCTTGCCCGTAGC
CTGATTCGGGAGTTTACCCAGCGCCCCCTGCTAGTTGAGCGGGACAGGGGACCCTGTGTTCTCACTGTGA
TTTGCAACTGTCCTAACCCTGGATTACATCAAGATCTTTGTTGCCATCTCTGTGCTGAGTATAATAAATA
CAGAAATTAAAATATACTGGGGCTCCTATCGCCATCCTGTAAACGCCACCGTCTTCACCCGCCCAAGCAA
ACCAAGGCGAACCTTACCTGGTACTTTTAACATCTCTCCCTCTGTGATTTACAACAGTTTCAACCCAGAC
GGAGTGAGTCTACGAGAGAACCTCTCCGAGCTCAGCTACTCCATCAGAAAAAACACCACCCTCCTTACCT
GCCGGGAACGTACGAGTGCGTCACCGGCCGCTGCACCACACCTACCGCCTGACCGTAAACCAGACTTTTT
CCGGACAGACCTCAATAACTCTGTTTACCAGAACAGGAGGTGAGCTTAGAAAACCCTTAGGGTATTAGGC
CAAAGGCGCAGCTACTGTGGGGTTTATGAACAATTCAAGCAACTCTACGGGCTATTCTAATTCAGGTTTC
TCTAGAAATGGACGGAATTATTACAGAGCAGCGCCTGCTAGAAAGACGCAGGGCAGCGGCCGAGCAACAG
CGCATGAATCAAGAGCTCCAAGACATGGTTAACTTGCACCAGTGCAAAAGGGGTATCTTTTGTCTGGTAA
AGCAGGCCAAAGTCACCTACGACAGTAATACCACCGGACACCGCCTTAGCTACAAGTTGCCAACCAAGCG
TCAGAAATTGGTGGTCATGGTGGGAGAAAAGCCCATTACCATAACTCAGCACTCGGTAGAAACCGAAGGC
TGCATTCACTCACCTTGTCAAGGACCTGAGGATCTCTGCACCCTTATTAAGACCCTGTGCGGTCTCAAAG
ATCTTATTCCCTTTAACTAATAAAAAAAAATAATAAAGCATCACTTACTTAAAATCAGTTAGCAAATTTC
TGTCCAGTTTATTCAGCAGCACCTCCTTGCCCTCCTCCCAGCTCTGGTATTGCAGCTTCCTCCTGGCTGC
AAACTTTCTCCACAATCTAAATGGAATGTCAGTTTCCTCCTGTTCCTGTCCATCCGCACCCACTATCTTC
ATGTTGTTGCAGATGAAGCGCGCAAGACCGTCTGAAGATACCTTCAACCCCGTGTATCCATATGACACGG
AAACCGGTCCTCCAACTGTGCCTTTTCTTACTCCTCCCTTTGTATCCCCCAATGGGTTTCAAGAGAGTCC
CCCTGGGGTACTCTCTTTGCGCCTATCCGAACCTCTAGTTACCTCCAATGGCATGCTTGCGCTCAAAATG
GGCAACGGCCTCTCTCTGGACGAGGCCGGCAACCTTACCTCCCAAAATGTAACCACTGTGAGCCCACCTC
TCAAAAAAACCAAGTCAAACATAAACCTGGAAATATCTGCACCCCTCACAGTTACCTCAGAAGCCCTAAC
TGTGGCTGCCGCCGCACCTCTAATGGTCGCGGGCAACACACTCACCATGCAATCACAGGCCCCGCTAACC
GTGCACGACTCCAAACTTAGCATTGCCACCCAAGGACCCCTCACAGTGTCAGAAGGAAAGCTAGCCCTGC
AAACATCAGGCCCCCTCACCACCACCGATAGCAGTACCCTTACTATCACTGCCTCACCCCCTCTAACTAC
TGCCACTGGTAGCTTGGGCATTGACTTGAAAGAGCCCATTTATACACAAAATGGAAAACTAGGACTAAAG
TACGGGGCTCCTTTGCATGTAACAGACGACCTAAACACTTTGACCGTAGCAACTGGTCCAGGTGTGACTA
TTAATAATACTTCCTTGCAAACTAAAGTTACTGGAGCCTTGGGTTTTGATTCACAAGGCAATATGCAACT
TAATGTAGCAGGAGGACTAAGGATTGATTCTCAAAACAGACGCCTTATACTTGATGTTAGTTATCCGTTT
GATGCTCAAAACCAACTAAATCTAAGACTAGGACAGGGCCCTCTTTTTATAAACTCAGCCCACAACTTGG
ATATTAACTACAACAAAGGCCTTTACTTGTTTACAGCTTCAAACAATTCCAAAAAGCTTGAGGTTAACCT
AAGCACTGCCAAGGGGTTGATGTTTGACGCTACAGCCATAGCCATTAATGCAGGAGATGGGCTTGAATTT
GGTTCACCTAATGCACCAAACACAAATCCCCTCAAAACAAAAATTGGCCATGGCCTAGAATTTGATTCAA
ACAAGGCTATGGTTCCTAAACTAGGAACTGGCCTTAGTTTTGACAGCACAGGTGCCATTACAGTAGGAAA
CAAAAATAATGATAAGCTAACTTTGTGGACCACACCAGCTCCATCTCCTAACTGTAGACTAAATGCAGAG
AAAGATGCTAAACTCACTTTGGTCTTAACAAAATGTGGCAGTCAAATACTTGCTACAGTTTCAGTTTTGG
CTGTTAAAGGCAGTTTGGCTCCAATATCTGGAACAGTTCAAAGTGCTCATCTTATTATAAGATTTGACGA
AAATGGAGTGCTACTAAACAATTCCTTCCTGGACCCAGAATATTGGAACTTTAGAAATGGAGATCTTACT
GAAGGCACAGCCTATACAAACGCTGTTGGATTTATGCCTAACCTATCAGCTTATCCAAAATCTCACGGTA
AAACTGCCAAAAGTAACATTGTCAGTCAAGTTTACTTAAACGGAGACAAAACTAAACCTGTAACACTAAC
CATTACACTAAACGGTACACAGGAAACAGGAGACACAACTCCAAGTGCATACTCTATGTCATTTTCATGG
GACTGGTCTGGCCACAACTACATTAATGAAATATTTGCCACATCCTCTTACACTTTTTCATACATTGCCC
AAGAATAAAGAATCGTTTGTGTTATGTTTCAACGTGTTTATTTTTCAATTGCAGAAAATTTCGAATCATT
TTTCATTCAGTAGTATAGCCCCACCACCACATAGCTTATACAGATCACCGTACCTTAATCAAACTCACAG
AACCCTAGTATTCAACCTGCCACCTCCCTCCCAACACACAGAGTACACAGTCCTTTCTCCCCGGCTGGCC
TTAAAAAGCATCATATCATGGGTAACAGACATATTCTTAGGTGTTATATTCCACACGGTTTCCTGTCGAG
CCAAACGCTCATCAGTGATATTAATAAACTCCCCGGGCAGCTCACTTAAGTTCATGTCGCTGTCCAGCTG
CTGAGCCACAGGCTGCTGTCCAACTTGCGGTTGCTTAACGGGCGGCGAAGGAGAAGTCCACGCCTACATG
GGGGTAGAGTCATAATCGTGCATCAGGATAGGGCGGTGGTGCTGCAGCAGCGCGCGAATAAACTGCTGCC
GCCGCCGCTCCGTCCTGCAGGAATACAACATGGCAGTGGTCTCCTCAGCGATGATTCGCACCGCCCGCAG
CATAAGGCGCCTTGTCCTCCGGGCACAGCAGCGCACCCTGATCTCACTTAAATCAGCACAGTAACTGCAG
CACAGCACCACAATATTGTTCAAAATCCCACAGTGCAAGGCGCTGTATCCAAAGCTCATGGCGGGGACCA
CAGAACCCACGTGGCCATCATACCACAAGCGCAGGTAGATTAAGTGGCGACCCCTCATAAACACGCTGGA
CATAAACATTACCTCTTTTGGCATGTTGTAATTCACCACCTCCCGGTACCATATAAACCTCTGATTAAAC
ATGGCGCCATCCACCACCATCCTAAACCAGCTGGCCAAAACCTGCCCGCCGGCTATACACTGCAGGGAAC
CGGGACTGGAACAATGACAGTGGAGAGCCCAGGACTCGTAACCATGGATCATCATGCTCGTCATGATATC
AATGTTGGCACAACACAGGCACACGTGCATACACTTCCTCAGGATTACAAGCTCCTCCCGCGTTAGAACC
ATATCCCAGGGAACAACCCATTCCTGAATCAGCGTAAATCCCACACTGCAGGGAAGACCTCGCACGTAAC
TCACGTTGTGCATTGTCAAAGTGTTACATTCGGGCAGCAGCGGATGATCCTCCAGTATGGTAGCGCGGGT
TTCTGTCTCAAAAGGAGGTAGACGATCCCTACTGTACGGAGTGCGCCGAGACAACCGAGATCGTGTTGGT
CGTAGTGTCATGCCAAATGGAACGCCGGACGTAGTCATATTTCCTGAAGCAAAACCAGGTGCGGGCGTGA
CAAACAGATCTGCGTCTCCGGTCTCGCCGCTTAGATCGCTCTGTGTAGTAGTTGTAGTATATCCACTCTC
TCAAAGCATCCAGGCGCCCCCTGGCTTCGGGTTCTATGTAAACTCCTTCATGCGCCGCTGCCCTGATAAC
ATCCACCACCGCAGAATAAGCCACACCCAGCCAACCTACACATTCGTTCTGCGAGTCACACACGGGAGGA
GCGGGAAGAGCTGGAAGAACCATGTTTTTTTTTTTATTCCAAAAGATTATCCAAAACCTCAAAATGAAGA
TCTATTAAGTGAACGCGCTCCCCTCCGGTGGCGTGGTCAAACTCTACAGCCAAAGAACAGATAATGGCAT
TTGTAAGATGTTGCACAATGGCTTCCAAAAGGCAAACGGCCCTCACGTCCAAGTGGACGTAAAGGCTAAA
CCCTTCAGGGTGAATCTCCTCTATAAACATTCCAGCACCTTCAACCATGCCCAAATAATTCTCATCTCGC
CACCTTCTCAATATATCTCTAAGCAAATCCCGAATATTAAGTCCGGCCATTGTAAAAATCTGCTCCAGAG
CGCCCTCCACCTTCAGCCTCAAGCAGCGAATCATGATTGCAAAAATTCAGGTTCCTCACAGACCTGTATA
AGATTCAAAAGCGGAACATTAACAAAAATACCGCGATCCCGTAGGTCCCTTCGCAGGGCCAGCTGAACAT
AATCGTGCAGGTCTGCACGGACCAGCGCGGCCACTTCCCCGCCAGGAACCATGACAAAAGAACCCACACT
GATTATGACACGCATACTCGGAGCTATGCTAACCAGCGTAGCCCCGATGTAAGCTTGTTGCATGGGCGGC
GATATAAAATGCAAGGTGCTGCTCAAAAAATCAGGCAAAGCCTCGCGCAAAAAAGAAAGCACATCGTAGT
CATGCTCATGCAGATAAAGGCAGGTAAGCTCCGGAACCACCACAGAAAAAGACACCATTTTTCTCTCAAA
CATGTCTGCGGGTTTCTGCATAAACACAAAATAAAATAACAAAAAAACATTTAAACATTAGAAGCCTGTC
TTACAACAGGAAAAACAACCCTTATAAGCATAAGACGGACTACGGCCATGCCGGCGTGACCGTAAAAAAA
CTGGTCACCGTGATTAAAAAGCACCACCGACAGCTCCTCGGTCATGTCCGGAGTCATAATGTAAGACTCG
GTAAACACATCAGGTTGATTCACATCGGTCAGTGCTAAAAAGCGACCGAAATAGCCCGGGGGAATACATA
CCCGCAGGCGTAGAGACAACATTACAGCCCCCATAGGAGGTATAACAAAATTAATAGGAGAGAAAAACAC
ATAAACACCTGAAAAACCCTCCTGCCTAGGCAAAATAGCACCCTCCCGCTCCAGAACAACATACAGCGCT
TCCACAGCGGCAGCCATAACAGTCAGCCTTACCAGTAAAAAAGAAAACCTATTAAAAAAACACCACTCGA
CACGGCACCAGCTCAATCAGTCACAGTGTAAAAAAGGGCCAAGTGCAGAGCGAGTATATATAGGACTAAA
AAATGACGTAACGGTTAAAGTCCACAAAAAACACCCAGAAAACCGCACGCGAACCTACGCCCAGAAACGA
AAGCCAAAAAACCCACAACTTCCTCAAATCGTCACTTCCGTTTTCCCACGTTACGTCACTTCCCATTTTA
AGAAAACTACAATTCCCAACACATACAAGTTACTCCGCCCTAAAACCTACGTCACCCGCCCCGTTCCCAC
GCCCCGCGCCACGTCACAAACTCCACCCCCTCATTATCATATTGGCTTCAATCCAAAATAAGGTATATTA
TTGATGATGTTAATTAATTTAAATCCGCATGCGATATCGAGCTCTCCCGGGAATTCGGATCTGCGACGCG
AGGCTGGATGGCCTTCCCCATTATGATTCTTCTCGCTTCCGGCGGCATCGGGATGCCCGCGTTGCAGGCC
ATGCTGTCCAGGCAGGTAGATGACGACCATCAGGGACAGCTTCAAGGCCAGCAAAAGGCCAGGAACCGTA
AAAAGGCCGCGTTGCTGGCGTTTTTCCATAGGCTCCGCCCCCCTGACGAGCATCACAAAAATCGACGCTC
AAGTCAGAGGTGGCGAAACCCGACAGGACTATAAAGATACCAGGCGTTTCCCCCTGGAAGCTCCCTCGTG
CGCTCTCCTGTTCCGACCCTGCCGCTTACCGGATACCTGTCCGCCTTTCTCCCTTCGGGAAGCGTGGCGC
TTTCTCATAGCTCACGCTGTAGGTATCTCAGTTCGGTGTAGGTCGTTCGCTCCAAGCTGGGCTGTGTGCA
CGAACCCCCCGTTCAGCCCGACCGCTGCGCCTTATCCGGTAACTATCGTCTTGAGTCCAACCCGGTAAGA
CACGACTTATCGCCACTGGCAGCAGCCACTGGTAACAGGATTAGCAGAGCGAGGTATGTAGGCGGTGCTA
CAGAGTTCTTGAAGTGGTGGCCTAACTACGGCTACACTAGAAGGACAGTATTTGGTATCTGCGCTCTGCT
GAAGCCAGTTACCTTCGGAAAAAGAGTTGGTAGCTCTTGATCCGGCAAACAAACCACCGCTGGTAGCGGT
GGTTTTTTTGTTTGCAAGCAGCAGATTACGCGCAGAAAAAAAGGATCTCAAGAAGATCCTTTGATCTTTT
CTACGGGGTCTGACGCTCAGTGGAACGAAAACTCACGTTAAGGGATTTTGGTCATGAGATTATCAAAAAG
GATCTTCACCTAGATCCTTTTAAATCAATCTAAAGTATATATGAGTAAACTTGGTCTGACAGTTACCAAT
GCTTAATCAGTGAGGCACCTATCTCAGCGATCTGTCTATTTCGTTCATCCATAGTTGCCTGACTCCCCGT
CGTGTAGATAACTACGATACGGGAGGGCTTACCATCTGGCCCCAGTGCTGCAATGATACCGCGAGACCCA
CGCTCACCGGCTCCAGATTTATCAGCAATAAACCAGCCAGCCGGAAGGGCCGAGCGCAGAAGTGGTCCTG
CAACTTTATCCGCCTCCATCCAGTCTATTAATTGTTGCCGGGAAGCTAGAGTAAGTAGTTCGCCAGTTAA
TAGTTTGCGCAACGTTGTTGCCATTGCTACAGGCATCGTGGTGTCACGCTCGTCGTTTGGTATGGCTTCA
TTCAGCTCCGGTTCCCAACGATCAAGGCGAGTTACATGATCCCCCATGTTGTGCAAAAAAGCGGTTAGCT
CCTTCGGTCCTCCGATCGTTGTCAGAAGTAAGTTGGCCGCAGTGTTATCACTCATGGTTATGGCAGCACT
GCATAATTCTCTTACTGTCATGCCATCCGTAAGATGCTTTTCTGTGACTGGTGAGTACTCAACCAAGTCA
TTCTGAGAATAGTGTATGCGGCGACCGAGTTGCTCTTGCCCGGCGTCAACACGGGATAATACCGCGCCAC
ATAGCAGAACTTTAAAAGTGCTCATCATTGGAAAACGTTCTTCGGGGCGAAAACTCTCAAGGATCTTACC
GCTGTTGAGATCCAGTTCGATGTAACCCACTCGTGCACCCAACTGATCTTCAGCATCTTTTACTTTCACC
AGCGTTTCTGGGTGAGCAAAAACAGGAAGGCAAAATGCCGCAAAAAAGGGAATAAGGGCGACACGGAAAT
GTTGAATACTCATACTCTTCCTTTTTCAATATTATTGAAGCATTTATCAGGGTTATTGTCTCATGAGCGG
ATACATATTTGAATGTATTTAGAAAAATAAACAAATAGGGGTTCCGCGCACATTTCCCCGAAAAGTGCCA
CCTGACGTCTAAGAAACCATTATTATCATGACATTAACCTATAAAAATAGGCGTATCACGAGGCCCTTTC
GTCTTCAAGAATTGGATCCGAATTCCCGGGAGAGCTCGATATCGCATGCGGATTTAAATTAATTAACATC
ATCAATAATATACCTTATTTTGGATTGAAGCCAATATGATAATGAGGGGGTGGAGTTTGTGACGTGGCGC
GGGGCGTGGGAACGGGGCGGGTGACGTAGTAGTGTGGCGGAAGTGTGATGTTGCAAGTGTGGCGGAACAC
ATGTAAGCGACGGATGTGGCAAAAGTGACGTTTTTGGTGTGCGCCGGTGTACACAGGAAGTGACAATTTT
CGCGCGGTTTTAGGCGGATGTTGTAGTAAATTTGGGCGTAACCGAGTAAGATTTGGCCATTTTCGCGGGA
AAACTGAATAAGAGGAAGTGAAATCTGAATAATTTTGTGTTACTCATAGCGCGTAATATTTGTCTAGGGC
CGCGGGGACTTTGACCGTTTACGTGGAGACTCGCCCAGGTGTTTTTCTCAGGTGTTTTCCGCGTTCCGGG
TCAAAGTTGGCGTTTTATTATTATAGTCAGTCGAAGCTTGGATCCGGTACCTCTAGAATTCTCGAGCGGC
CGCTAGCGACATCGGATCTCCCGATCCCCTATGGTGCACTCTCAGTACAATCTGCTCTGATGCCGCATAG
TTAAGCCAGTATCTGCTCCCTGCTTGTGTGTTGGAGGTCGCTGAGTAGTGCGCGAGCAAAATTTAAGCTA
CAACAAGGCAAGGCTTGACCGACAATTGCATGAAGAATCTGCTTAGGGTTAGGCGTTTTGCGCTGCTTCG
CGATGTACGGGCCAGATATACGCGTT
