>Addgene plasmid #29752 | pAd/CMV/DAX1-IRES-nEGFP | addgene partial sequence | sequence record 38873 | IRES-F 5'-TGGCTCTCCTCAAGCGTATT-3'
CATTGTATGGGNNCTGATCTGGGGCCTCGGTACACATGCTTTACATGTGTTTNNTCGAGGTTAAAAAAAC
GTCTAGGCCCCCCGAACCACGGGGACGTGGTTTTCCTTTGAAAAACACGATGATAATATGGCCACAACCA
TGGTGCACGTGGATCCAAAAAAGAAGAGAAAGGTAGATCCAAAAAAGAAGAGAAAGGTAGATCCAAAAAA
GAAGAGAAAGGTACACGTGTCCATGGTGAGCAAGGGCGAGGAGCTGTTCACCGGGGTGGTGCCCATCCTG
GTCGAGCTGGACGGCGACGTAAACGGCCACAAGTTCAGCGTGTCCGGCGAGGGCGAGGGCGATGCCACCT
ACGGCAAGCTGACCCTGAAGTTCATCTGCACCACCGGCAAGCTGCCCGTGCCCTGGCCCACCCTCGTGAC
CACCCTGACCTACGGCGTGCAGTGCTTCAGCCGCTACCCCGACCACATGAAGCAGCACGACTTCTTCAAG
TCCGCCATGCCCGAAGGCTACGTCCAGGAGCGCACCATCTTCTTCAAGGACGACGGCAACTACAAGACCC
GCGCCGAGGTGAAGTTCGAGGGCGACACCCTGGTGAACCGCATCGAGCTGAAGGGCATCGACTTCAAGGA
GGACGGCAACATCCTGGGGCACAAGCTGGAGTACAACTACAACAGCCACAACGTCTATATCATGGCCGAC
AAGCAGAAGAACGGCATCAAGGTGAACTTCAAGATCCGCCACAACATCGAGGGACGGCAGCGTGCAGCTC
GCCGANCCACTACCAGCAGAACACCCCCATCGGCGACGG
