>Addgene plasmid #29752 | pAd/CMV/DAX1-IRES-nEGFP | addgene partial sequence | sequence record 38877 | hDAX1-F 5'-TCCAAATGCTGGAGTCTGAA-3'
CGGACGTGCCGGGCCTGCAGTGCGTGAAGTACATTCAGGGACTCCAGTGGGGAACTCAGCAAATACTCAG
TGAACACACCAGGATGACGCACCAAGGGCCCCATGACAGATTCATCGAACTTAATAGTACCCTTTTCCTG
CTGAGATTCATCAATGCCAATGTCATTGCTGAACTGTTCTTCAGGCCCATCATCGGCACAGTCAGCATGG
ATGATATGATGCTGGAAATGCTCTGTACAAAGATATAATCTAGAGCCCCTCTCCCTCCCCCCCCCCCCTA
AAGTTACTGGGCGAAACCGCTTGGAAAAAGGGCGGGGTGGGTTTGTCTATATGTTATTTTCCACCATATT
GGCCTCTTTTGGCAAAGTGAGGGCCCGGAAACCTGGCCCTGTCTTCTCGAAGAACATTCCCAGGGGTCTT
TCCCCTCTCGCCCAAGGAATGCAAGGTCTGTTGAATGTCCTGAAAGAAGCAATTCCTCTGGAAGCTTCTT
GAAAAAAAAAAACGTCTGTAGCGACCCTTTGGAGGGAGCGGAACCCCCCACCTGGGGCCCGGNGCCCC
